Addgene plasmid #110670: pCHKU38.2-2.2
Purpose: Expression of a fungal biosynthetic gene cluster
Depositing lab: Ronald Davis. Depositing organization: Stanford University. Publication: HEx: A heterologous expression platform for the discovery of fungal natural products. Harvey CJB, Tang M, Schlecht U, Horecka J, Fischer CR, Lin HC, Li J, Naughton B, Cherry J, Miranda M, Li YF, Chu AM, Hennessy JR, Vandova GA, Inglis D, Aiyar RS, Steinmetz LM, Davis RW, Medema MH, Sattely E, Khosla C, St Onge RP, Tang Y, Hillenmeyer ME. Sci Adv. 2018 Apr 11;4(4):eaar5459. doi: 10.1126/sciadv.aar5459. eCollection 2018 Apr. PubMed 29651464.
Backbone
  Vector backbone: pCHINT2A
  Vector type: Yeast Expression
  Selectable markers: URA3
Growth in bacteria
  Bacterial resistance: Ampicillin, 100 μg/mL
  Growth temperature: 37°C
  Growth strain: DH5alpha
  Copy number: High Copy
Gene/Insert
  Gene/Insert name: S_cerevisiae_ADH2-ORF1, S_bayanus_ADH2-ORF2, PCK1-ORF3, MLS1-ORF4, S_paradoxus_ADH2-ORF5, S_kudeiaveseii_ADH2-ORF6, ICL1-ORF7 (alt name: Tailoring genes for cluster PKS14)
  Species: Verruconis gallopava
  Cloning method: Unknown
Terms and licenses: Academic/Nonprofit Terms; Industry Terms: Not Available to Industry
Depositor comments: Insert sizes: 1359, 1683, 1554, 1287, 1233, 2223, 708
How to cite: pCHKU38.2-2.2 was a gift from Ronald Davis (Addgene plasmid # 110670 ; http://n2t.net/addgene:110670 ; RRID:Addgene_110670)
