[The description below was written by a language model from this plasmid's Addgene catalogue record and pLannotate feature annotations shown in this document.]
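Description:
pCHKU38.2-2.2 is a yeast expression plasmid of about 21.2 kb, built on the pCHINT2A backbone, that carries a set of fungal biosynthetic genes for heterologous expression in Saccharomyces cerevisiae. It is an E. coli–yeast shuttle vector. A high-copy ColE1/pUC-type origin and an ampicillin resistance gene (AmpR, with its bla promoter) support propagation in bacteria. A 2μ origin provides episomal, multicopy maintenance in yeast, and URA3 with its own promoter allows selection by uracil prototrophy and counterselection with 5-FOA. Remnants of a pBluescript multiple cloning site, a T3 promoter, and small bom and rop fragments are backbone leftovers.

The payload consists of seven open reading frames from Verruconis gallopava, described as the tailoring genes for a polyketide synthase cluster designated PKS14, with recorded sizes ranging from 708 to 2,223 bp. Each ORF has its own promoter: ADH2 promoters from S. cerevisiae, S. bayanus, S. paradoxus and S. kudriavzevii, plus the PCK1, MLS1 and ICL1 promoters. These are all glucose-repressed promoters that switch on as yeast shifts to non-fermentable carbon metabolism, and using distinct sequences limits repeats within the plasmid. The automated annotation does not detect the promoters themselves, but it finds ADH2, ADH1 and CYC1 terminators. Short fragments of the yeast genes CTR2, MHO1 and GRS2 probably reflect additional promoter or terminator regions. Two ORFs show similarity to a flavin-dependent halogenase (ascD) and an FAD-dependent monooxygenase (phnB), consistent with tailoring enzymes; the functions of the others are not stated. The core synthase gene does not appear to be on this plasmid. The depositor and sequencing-derived records have essentially the same feature layout, differing by about 20 nt in length.
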