Features (pLannotate 1.2.2; 19 found; start..end, strand, type, name):
   1860..2159    +  terminator     ADH2 terminator: transcription terminator for the S. cerevisiae alcohol dehydrogenase 2 (ADH2) gene
   2826..4403    +  CDS            ascD (fragment): ASCD_ACREG - Experimental evidence at protein level: Swiss-Prot protein existence level 1. Flavine halogenase; part of the asc-1 gene cluster that mediates the biosynthesis of both ascochlorin and ascofuranone, a strong inhibitor of cyanide-insensitive alternative oxidases and a promising drug candidate against African trypanosomiasis (PubMed:30952781). The first step in the pathway is performed by the non-reducing polyketide synthase ascC that produces orsellinic acid by condensing acetyl-CoA with 3 malonyl-CoA units (PubMed:30952781). Orsellinic acid is then prenylated by the prenyltransfera
   4896..5111    +  promoter       URA3 promoter: S. cerevisiae URA3
   5112..5915    +  CDS            URA3: orotidine-5'-phosphate decarboxylase, required for uracil biosynthesis; S. cerevisiae URA3; yeast auxotrophic marker, counterselectable with 5-fluoroorotic acid (5-FOA)
   5994..6045    +  misc_feature   bom (fragment): basis of mobility region from pBR322
   8331..8498    +  CDS            CTR2 (fragment): CTR2_YEAST - Experimental evidence at protein level: Swiss-Prot protein existence level 1. Provides bioavailable copper via mobilization of vacuolar copper stores and export to the cytoplasm. From Saccharomyces cerevisiae (strain ATCC 204508 / S288c) (Baker's yeast).
   9024..10205   +  CDS            phnB: PHNB_PENHR - Experimental evidence at protein level: Swiss-Prot protein existence level 1. FAD-dependent monooxygenase; part of the gene cluster that mediates the biosynthesis of phenalenones such as herqueinone, compounds that have been reported to treat tumors, bacterial infections and/or mycoses, and rheumatic diseases (PubMed:26978228). The non- reducing polyketide synthase phnA synthesizes the heptaketide backbone and cyclizes it into the angular, hemiketal-containing naphtho-gamma- pyrone prephenalenone. The product template (PT) domain of phnA catalyzes only the C4-C9 aldol condensation
  10526..10708   -  CDS            MHO1 (fragment): MHO1_YEAST - Experimental evidence at protein level: Swiss-Prot protein existence level 1. Plays a role in haploid invasive growth under conditions of nutrient insufficiency, suggesting that the function of the MEMO1 family in cell motility/invasion is conserved across species. From Saccharomyces cerevisiae (strain ATCC 204508 / S288c) (Baker's yeast).
  12420..12607   +  terminator     ADH1 terminator: S. cerevisiae ADH1; transcription terminator for the S. cerevisiae alcohol dehydrogenase 1 (ADH1) gene
  15357..15606   +  terminator     CYC1 terminator: S. cerevisiae CYC1; transcription terminator for CYC1
  16961..17317   -  CDS            GRS2 (fragment): SYG2_YEAST - Experimental evidence at protein level: Swiss-Prot protein existence level 1. Catalyzes the ATP-dependent ligation of glycine to the 3'-end of its cognate tRNA, via the formation of an aminoacyl-adenylate intermediate (Gly-AMP) (PubMed:23816885). Also produces diadenosine tetraphosphate (Ap4A), a universal pleiotropic signaling molecule needed for cell regulation pathways, by direct condensation of 2 ATPs. Thereby, may play a special role in Ap4A homeostasis (By similarity). From Saccharomyces cerevisiae (strain ATCC 204508 / S288c) (Baker's yeast).
  17315..17338   -  misc_feature   MCS (fragment): pBluescript multiple cloning site
  17351..17369   -  promoter       T3 promoter: promoter for bacteriophage T3 RNA polymerase
  17708..18296   -  rep_origin     ori: high-copy-number ColE1/pMB1/pBR322/pUC origin of replication
  18467..19327   -  CDS            AmpR: β-lactamase; bla; confers resistance to ampicillin, carbenicillin, and related antibiotics
  19328..19432   -  promoter       AmpR promoter: bla
  19459..20801   -  rep_origin     2μ ori: yeast 2μ plasmid origin of replication
  20869..20901   +  CDS            rop (fragment): Rop protein, which maintains plasmids at low copy number; rop
  21136..21196   -  misc_feature   MCS (fragment): pBluescript multiple cloning site
>Addgene plasmid #110670 | pCHKU38.2-2.2 | depositor full sequence | sequence record 208193 | pCHKU38.2-2.2 sequence 21204 bps
TATCTAAAAATTGCCTTATGATCCGTCTCTCCGGTTACAGCCTGTGTAACTGATTAATCCTGCCTTTCTA
ATCACCATTCTAATGTTTTAATTAAGGGATTTTGTCTTCATTAACGGCTTTCGCTCATAAAAATGTTATG
ACGTTTTGCCCGCAGGCGGGAAACCATCCACTTCACGAGACTGATCTCCTCTGCCGGAACACCGGGCATC
TCCAACTTATAAGTTGGAGAAATAAGAGAATTTCAGATTGAGAGAATGAAAAAAAAAAAAAAAAAAAAGG
CAGAGGAGAGCATAGAAATGGGGTTCACTTTTTGGTAAAGCTATAGCATGCCTATCACATATAAATAGAG
TGCCAGTAGCGACTTTTTTCACACTCGAAATACTCTTACTACTGCTCTCTTGTTGTTTTTATCACTTCTT
GTTTCTTCTTGGTAAATAGAATATCAAGCTACAAAAAGCATACAATCAACTATCAACTATTAACTATATC
GTAATACACAATGGAGGATTCCTTTATCCTGAAGAACGTTTCAATATTTACAGGTGATGACTGGATAGAT
TCTGGTTGCATAGCAGTTAGGAATGGCATAATCAACTACGTGGGCCGCGGGGATCCTCCAGCTCGAATAG
TACCCGAGGGCACTGCAGTTCTCTCATTGCCGCGGAGAAGTGTGATTCCTGGTCTCATCGATTCACGAGT
TCATTGTCAGGAAGGTAACATTGAATGTCTCGAGCAGTCGCTGAGATTCGGCGTGACGACTGTCTGCGAC
ATGTATGGCGACCCTCAGTATCTTAATCTTCTAACACAGCAAGCACAAGACCCTGTGAACAAAGACAAGT
ATGCCGACTTTAAATGTGCAGGCATCGCAGCTAGTATCGAGAGCGAGTGGCCTGGAACGGAGCTTCAATT
ATCCCCTGAGAACAAACCTGTAAGCCTAGAGTTCAGAGCAGAGAGTTTAAAAGCAGTCACTCACCAAGAA
ATGACCGCATGGCAGTCTAGTGTCCCGGAGGATATCTTGCCCAAACTGAAATCTGCTGAGGATGCAGAGC
ATTACGTCCGAGAACAAGTCGTCAAATTCAACGCATCATATATCAAAATCATGCACGGGATCGGCGACGA
TGTCGACGTGGAATTTACGGAGCCAAGATGCGAAGTGCAAAACGCAGTGGTAGATGCGGCGCACAGGCGT
GGTTTGATCGTTTTAGGACATGCGTTGAGCTATTCCGCGGCGATGGATCTGCTCTCAAACGGTGTTGATG
GGTTGACCAACATCTTCATTGATAGATCGACATCTCGCGACTGGATTGAGCTTCTAAAGCGCAACAAGGG
ACACTTGTGCCCAACTTTGTCGTTTTATATCTTTCGCACTCTCCAAGGCGACGATATTGAAGAGCTGTTC
GCAAGCGATCCGTTCTCAGAGCGTTTGCTCTTCGACAAAAGTTCTCAGAGGAACGTCAGTCTCGGTTCCA
AGCCTGAAGATGCAGCTTTCGCCAACGCTGTGCGCAATGTACAAGAGGCATACAAAGCCGGGGTGCCATT
TGTCATCGGATCGGCCAGCACAGGCAGAGAGATTGGCCCGGCATATGGGTTGGGTGTCCATATCGAGATG
TATCTGCTTTCAAAAGCAGTTGGAATGACTCCAATGGAGGTCTTGAAGAGTGCAACAAGTGAAGTCGCGG
ATCGTTTTGGATTCCATGATCGTGGCCGTGTTGCAGTAGGCAAGAAGGCGGATCTGGTTCTGGTTGAGGG
TGACGTCCGAGAAGCCATTGCAGATCCAAACTGCCGGTGTCTCCCAGTCTCATGCGTGTGGAGAGAAGGT
GTTAGCTCGATAATTTACCAAAGACTGGCTGGGCCATAGGCGGATCTCTTATGTCTTTACGATTTATAGT
TTTCATTATCAAGTATGCCTATATTAGTATATAGCATCTTTAGATGACAGTGTTCGAAGTTTCACGAATA
AAAGATAATATTCTACTTTTTGCTCCCACCGCGTTTGCTAGCACGAGTGAACACCATCCCTCGCCTGTGA
GTTGTACCCATTCCTCTAAACTGTAGACATGGTAGCTTCAGCAGTGTTCGTTATGTACGGCATCCTCCAA
CAAACAGTCGGTTATAGTTTGTCCTGCTCCTCTGAATCGTCTCCCTCGATATTTCTCATTTTCCTTCGCA
TGCCAGCATTGAAATGATCGAAGTTCAATGATGAAACGGTAATTCTTCTGTCATTTACTCATCTCATCTC
ATCAAGTTATATAATTCTATACGGATGTAATTTTTCACTTTTCGTCTTGACGTCCACCCTATAATTTCAA
TTATTGAACCCTCACGATCCAGTTCTCCAGTGACACAGCCTTTATCTGGTCAAACCTTTCTTTCTAATCA
CCTATGCTGATGCTTAATTAAGGGATTTTTGTCTCCATCAACGGCATGCGCCCAAAAATGACGTTTTTTT
TAACCCATAGACACGAAACTACCCATTTTCCACCGGCCTGACCTACCACCGGAACAACGGCCATCTCCAA
CTTGCAAGTTGGGGAAATTAAGAGCATCGCAGGTTTAATGGAAGAAAAAAAAAAGGTACAGCACAGCGCA
AATGGAGTTAGTTCCCTTATGTCACACACTCACACACAGTCGGTCAGATCAAGCATACTGGGTGCGTATA
AATAGAGTGGCCATTGCCACCCTGTTTATCTCAAAATCTGTCTTGTTAGTGGTCTTCTCCCTTTTTCAGG
TTACAATTCTCTTGTTTCTACTTAGTATATAAGTATATCAAGCTATATTAAGCATACTATCAACTGTCAA
CTCTATCCTCAAAATACAATACAAAATGACTACTATTCCAGAGAAGGCAACTGTTCTTGTGATTGGAGGC
GGGCCGGGAGGTTCTTACGCCGCTACGGCACTTGCAAGAGAGGGCGTTGATGTGGTTTTGCTTGAGGCAG
ACAAATTTCCTCGTTACCACATCGGCGAGAGCATGTTGGCGTCCATGCGCCATTTTCTTCGCTTCATCGA
TCTTGACTCCACATTCGACAATCATGGTTTCATCAAAAAGCGCGGGGCAGCCTTCAAGCTGAATGACAAA
CCCGAAGGCTTTACCGATTTCATTGCTGCGGGAGGACCGGGAAACTATGCCTGGAATGTGATTCGCTCAG
AAGCGGACTACCTAATGTTTCAGCATGCTGGAAAGAGCGGCGTAAAGACATTCGATCAAGTAGCCGTCAG
ATCATTGGAATTCACTCCATGTGACCTCGAACTACCGGATCCGAAAACACCAAGCCCTGGCAGAGCGGTC
GCAGCTTGCTGGTCTAGCAAGGTTGACGGTACATCTGGCAAAATCAGTTTCGATTATTTAGTTGATGCGA
GTGGTCGTTTCGGCATAACGAGCACGAAGTATCTTAAAAACCGCAAGTTCAATCAGGGATTGAAGAACAT
CGCCAACTGGTCGTATTGGAAGAACGCGGGAAGATACGCGGTTGGAACCCAGAGAGAGGGTCAGCCCTTT
TTTGAGGCCCTAAGTGATGCAAGCGGCTGGTGCTGGTTGATTCCACTCCATGATGGTACTGCCTCTGTCG
GTATTGTTCAGAATCAGGATGCGGCCGCTGCCAAGAAAAAAGCCATGGATTCGCCATCACAACATGACTT
CTACATTGAAAGCTTAAAGCTAGCGCCGAGGATTCAGGCACTGCTTGCCCAAGGAGAGATGACGGCTCCT
GTTAAACAAGCCTCTGACTGGTCGTATAGTGCATCATGCTACGCTTCGCCTAACGTTCGAATTGTTGGTG
ATGCTGGGTGCTTTATCGATCCCTATTTCTCCTCTGGGGTGCACCTTGCGCTTTCCGGTGCCATGTCGGC
AGCTTGCACAATTCGTGCTGTGCAGCGTGAAGAATGCGACGAAAAAGCTGCAATGGACTGGCACTCGAAG
AAGGTGGCCGAAGGCTATACACGCTTCCTGCTCGTCGTCCTCAGTGCCATGAGACAGATCCGCAAGTCAG
ATCAACCAATCCTGAGCGACTGGGACGAGGAAGGTTTCGACCGCGCTTTTGCATTCTTCCGTCCAATCAT
TCAGGGAACCGCCGACGTCAGTAACAAGCTGAGCCAAGAAGAGTTGGCCAAGACGATTGACTTTTGTCTC
AATGCTTTCCAACATCACGACGCCGATGCGAGAGACGCTATGATCAAAAAGCTGCAGGAGCACGAGCAGG
AAGCTAGAATGCGTGGAGATGTTCAAGCCAAGGCAGATATTGATCCAGATTCACTCACTCCAGAAGAATT
GCAGGTTTTGAAGACTATTCGCGCTCGACAAATGCTGAGAACCGAAGATGTTATCAATATCGATTCCTTC
GGAACTGACGCAATTGATGGGTTCGCTCCACGGGTGAAGCACGGAGAGCTGGGACTTATGAAGGGTAAGA
ACTCCGGCCCAGCTGCTCCCAAGATGGATCTCTTTGCAAAGGCGAAAGAGGAGCCTGCAATGCAGACGCA
AGTGGGTACTGCAGTCACAGCGCATTGAACAAATCGCTCTTAAATATATACCTAAAGAACATTAAAGCTA
TATTATAAGCAAAGATACGTAAATTTTGCTTATATTATTATACACATATCATATTTCTATATTTTTAAGA
TTTGGTTATATAATGTACGTAATGCAAAGGAAATAAATTTTATACATTATTGAACAGCGTCCAAGTAACT
ACATTATGTGCACTAATAGTTTAGCGTCGTGAAGACTTTATTGTGTCGCGAAAAGTAAAAATTTTAAAAA
TTAGAGCACCTTGAACTTGCGAAAAAGGTTCTCATCAACTGTTTAAAAGGAGGATATCAGGTCCTATTTC
TGACAAACAATATACAAATTTAGTTTCAAAGATGAATCAGTGCGCGAAGGACATAACTCATTCAATTCAA
TTCATCATTTTTTTTTTATTCTTTTTTTTGATTTCGGTTTCTTTGAAATTTTTTTGATTCGGTAATCTCC
GAACAGAAGGAAGAACGAAGGAAGGAGCACAGACTTAGATTGGTATATATACGCATATGTAGTGTTGAAG
AAACATGAAATTGCCCAGTATTCTTAACCCAACTGCACAGAACAAAAACCTGCAGGAAACGAAGATAAAT
CATGTCGAAAGCTACATATAAGGAACGTGCTGCTACTCATCCTAGTCCTGTTGCTGCCAAGCTATTTAAT
ATCATGCACGAAAAGCAAACAAACTTGTGTGCTTCATTGGATGTTCGTACCACCAAGGAATTACTGGAGT
TAGTTGAAGCATTAGGTCCCAAAATTTGTTTACTAAAAACACATGTGGATATCTTGACTGATTTTTCCAT
GGAGGGCACAGTTAAGCCGCTAAAGGCATTATCCGCCAAGTACAATTTTTTACTCTTCGAAGACAGAAAA
TTTGCTGACATTGGTAATACAGTCAAATTGCAGTACTCTGCGGGTGTATACAGAATAGCAGAATGGGCAG
ACATTACGAATGCACACGGTGTGGTGGGCCCAGGTATTGTTAGCGGTTTGAAGCAGGCGGCAGAAGAAGT
AACAAAGGAACCTAGAGGCCTTTTGATGTTAGCAGAATTGTCATGCAAGGGCTCCCTATCTACTGGAGAA
TATACTAAGGGTACTGTTGACATTGCGAAGAGCGACAAAGATTTTGTTATCGGCTTTATTGCTCAAAGAG
ACATGGGTGGAAGAGATGAAGGTTACGATTGGTTGATTATGACACCCGGTGTGGGTTTAGATGACAAGGG
AGACGCATTGGGTCAACAGTATAGAACCGTGGATGATGTGGTCTCTACAGGATCTGACATTATTATTGTT
GGAAGAGGACTATTTGCAAAGGGAAGGGATGCTAAGGTAGAGGGTGAACGTTACAGAAAAGCAGGCTGGG
AAGCATATTTGAGAAGATGCGGCCAGCAAAACTAAAAAACTGTATTATAAGTAAATGCATGTATACTAAA
CTCACAAATTAGAGCTTCAATTTAATTATATCAGTTATTACCCTATGCGGTGTGAAATACCGCACAGATG
CGTAAGGAGAAAATACCGCATCAGGATAGGAAAAAACCGAGCTTCCTTTCATCCGGCGCGGCTGTGTTCT
ACATATCACTGAAGCTCCGGGTATTTTAAGTTATACAAGGGAAAGATGCCGGCTAGACTAGCAAGTTTTA
GGCTGCTTAACATTATGGATAGGCGGATAAAGGGCCCAAACAGGATTGTAAAGCTTAGACGCTTCTGGTT
GGACAATGGTACGTTTGTGTATTAAGTAAGGCTTGGCTGGGGATAGCAACATTGGGCAGAGTATAGAAGA
CCACAAAAAAAAGGTATATAAGGGCAGAGAAGTCTTTGTAATGTGTGTAACTTCTCTTCCATGTGTAATC
AGTATTTCTACTTACTTCTTAAATATACAGAAGTAAGACAGATAACCAACAGCCTTTCCCAGATATACAT
ATATATCTTTATTTCAGCTTAAACAATAATTATATTTGTTTAACTCAAAAATAAAAAAAAAAAACCAAAC
TCACGCAACTAATTATTCCATAATAAAATAACAACATGGGCAATCAAATCTCAGCATTGATGTCTGATAG
CATTGTCTTCAGTCTTTTCTTGCGAATATCATATCTAGGCCTAATTCTGTCGATAATCTATGTTTTGGCA
GCTTTGACCTACAACGTTTATTTTCACCCACTCAAAAACTACCCCGGACCATTGTCGTGGGCAGCGACGC
GTATTCCCTGGTGCTGGTACCAATATCACGGTGTCAATTGGCGCAAAATTCTTGAGCTTCACGCAAGATA
TGGACATGTTGTGCGCATTGGTCCGAACGAGCTTAGTTACACCTCCTCTGAGGCTTGGAGGATTATCTAT
GGGCATCGTGTTATCGAAATGGGAAAAGATCCGGTGTTCTCGCTGCACACTCCAACTGGCGTTCAGAACA
TCCTAGTAGCTGACCGTCCGACGCATACAAGACAGCGACGACTACTTGCTCATGCGTTCTCAGAAAAGGC
GTTGCGTGAGCAGGAAGAGATCCTTCAATCCTATACTGATCAATTGATCCGTGGCTTAGAAGCCCGCCGG
CAAGATGCTGTCGACATTGGTGCATGGTTCATGTTTACCACGTTCGATCTGATAGCCGATCTGTCATTTG
GCGACAATGTGGGCTGCCTCGAAAAGGGCGAGTATGATCCATACGTGGCAGCAACACCAGCAATTTCCAA
GGAGTTGCAGTACTACCAGATGCTAAAGTACTGGGGCATCGCCTGGGCTCGAAAATGGTTTATGCCAACC
TCTGTTGCTGGAGCCCGGATGGCCAATATGAAGCGCGCCATGAGTACGGTCAACAATCGCATCGAAAAAA
ATGGTTCAGTGGATCGAAAGGATTTTTTGCACTACATTCTTGCAGCGAATGATGAAAAGGGGATGTCACG
ACAAGAAATTGACGTTAATGCGTTCTCGATCAGCACTGCCGGTTCCGAATCAACGGCCACAGCCCTTTCA
GGTGCAATATTTTACCTCTTGCAACACCCGGCTTCTTATGCGAGCGCCACGCGTGAAGTCCGCTCAGCGT
TCCATGCACCTGAGGAGATCACCATGAGCGAAGTCAAGAAGTTGAAGTACTTGAAAGCAGTTTTACAAGA
AACTCTGCGCCTGTACCCACCCGTTGCTGTTACTTTGCCCCGTCGCGTTCCAGTTGAAGAGGACGGAGTA
TTCATTGCAGGTCATCCTGTTCCAGCCGGAACAACAGTTGGTGTCAACTATTATGCTGCATTCCATTCAC
CTTACAACTTTCACCTTGCCGAGAAGTTTGCTCCTGAACGATGGCTTCCAGAGCACTCAGATCATGCGCC
CTACGCAAATGACAATAGAGATGTAGTCCAGCCATTCAGTTACGGACCGCGCAATTGTTTAGGGAAGAAT
CTCGCGTGGGCCGAGATGCAGCTAATTCTTGCAAGGGTGTTATGGCATTATGATATTACATGGCCCAAAG
ACAAGCTTGGAAGGCCAGAAGTTGATGAAGGCTGGCAGTTAAACCAAAAACTGTACGGCTTCTGGGTCAA
ACCACCACTAAGGGTTTGCTTGAAGCCGGCCGATGGAATCAGGAAATGAAGTGCTTTTAACTAAGAATTA
TTAGTCTTTTCTGCTTATTTTTTCATCATAGTTTAGAACACTTTATATTAACGAATAGTTTATGAATCTA
TTTAGGTTTAAAAATTGATACAGTTTTATAAGTTACTTTTTCAAAGACTCGTGCTGTCTATTGCATAATG
CACTGGAAGGGGAAAAAAAAGGTGCACACGCGTGGCTTTTTCTTGAATTTGCAGTTTGAAAAATAACTAC
ATGGATGATAAGAAAACATGGAGTACAGTCACTTTGAGAACCTTCAATCAGCTGGTAACGTCTTCGTTAA
TTGGATACTCAAAAAAGATGGATAGCATGAATCACAAGATGGAAGGAAATGCGGGCCACGACCACAGTGA
TATGCATATGGGAGATGGAGATGATACCTCCATTGGGCCGATGAAGTTAGTCGACGGATAGAAGCGGTTG
TCCCCTTTCCCGGCGAGCCGGCAGTCGGGCCGAGGTTCGGATAAATTTTGTATTGTGTTTTGATTCTGTC
ATGAGTATTACTTATGTTCTCTTTAGGTAACCCCAGGTTAATCAATCACAGTTTCATACCGGCTAGTATT
CAAATTATGACTTTTCTTCTGCAGTGTCAGCCTTACGACGATTATCTATGAGCTTTGAATATAGTTTGCC
GTGATTCGTATCTTTAATTGGATAATAAAATGCGAAGGATCGATGACCCTTATTATTATTTTTCTACACT
GGCTACCGATTTAACTCATCTTCTTGAAAGTATATAAGTAACAGTAAAATATACCGTACTTCTGCTAATG
TTATTTGTCCCTTATTTTTCTTTTCTTGTCTTATGCTATAGTACCTAAGAATAACGACTATTGTTTTGAA
CTAAACAAAGTAGTAAAAGCACATAAAAGAATTAAGAAAATGGCACATTCTCAGGATTTTGAAGTTCTTA
TCATTGGAGCCGGCATCACCGGCCTCGTGCTTGCACAAGCTCTGAAGAAGGTTGGAATAAAGTACAAAAT
CTTCGAACGAGAGGTACAGATGAACTATCGGAGCAACGAGTGGACGATGGCAATCCATTGGTCGCTTGAG
CGCCTGGAAAATCTCCTTCCAAAGGAGATCTGGGAGAAACTGCCCACGATATCCTGCAATCCAGCTATTC
CTATGGATGCTGGAGGCAAGTATCCCATCATTCATGGTGAAACCGGCAAGCTCCTGGCCGGTGTGCCATA
TGCCAGGGGCTTGCGTGTCCCACGCAGCAAAATGAGAGCTCTGTGTGCTGAAGGAATCGATGTGCAGTAC
GGCATGAAGCTTACTGGAGTCGATTTCGATGCCTCTGGAGTTGGCGTAACGGCTACCTTTAATGACTATG
AGAAAGTCAAAGCGTCCCTCATCATTGGCACTGACGGCCCAAGGTCTACGATGCGCATTTTTGCCATGGG
AAGCGAGGCAGAGGCGTCTACTAGCAAATTTCCAATCTTTCATACGAACATGACAGTTTGCTACGGCGAC
GCTGAAAAGGCAAAGTATTTGCGCCAGGAATTTCCCACGAGTTATCTCGCTCTCAGCGAAAATAGCTACC
ACGCTTTCCAGTCAATTTCCAGTATGCCTGATGGACCTGAGCATCCTGAAACCTGGGTGTTCCATCTGGC
CATGGCTTGGCTCGGGGACTCTGATCAGTCCATGAGCTATCCTGAAAGACTCGCTTTGATCAAAAGCAAG
GCTCAGACCCTTGGTGAGCCTGCAAGATCTGCCTTTACATGGATACCAGAGAACACGCTTGTTCACAAGG
CGGACATCAGTTACTGGATTAGCAAACCGTGGAATAATCACGACGGTAGAATGACCTTGGCTGGCGATGC
AGCCCACGCCATGCCACCTTACCGCGGGCAAGGTCTAAACCATTGCATCTGCGATGTGTCTCACCTTCTT
GAAAAGATCCAAAGCATCTTGAATAATGAGATGGGTCAAAAGGAAGCCATCTCTGCCTATGATGACGAGG
TCGTTAAAAGGGGTGCTGAGGAGGTAAAATGCTCGCTGGAGAATGCTCTCATGCTGCACGACTGGGAGAA
AGTGCAGAGATCACCTGTGTTTACAACCGGCTTCAAGCCAATGACTGGGCATGACGGGGAGAACTCTCAT
CAAAGAATGCTTCCCGAAGCCTTGAAGACTCTTCAAGAAGTCAAGCAACAGATTGCTAGTCATTAGATTT
AACTCCTTAAGTTACTTTAATGATTTAGTTTTTATTATTAATAATTCATGCTCATGACATCTCATATACA
CGTTTATAAAACTTAAATAGATTGAAAATGTATTAAAGATTCCTCAGGGATTCGATTTTTTTGGAAGTTT
TTGTTTTTTTTTCCTTGAGATGCTGTAGTATTTGGGAACAATTATACAATCGAAAGATATATGCTTACAT
TCGACCGTTTTAGCCGTGATCATTATCCTATAGTAACATAACCTGAAGCATAACTGACACTACTATCATC
AATACTTGTCACATGAGAACTCTGTGAATAATTAGGCCACTGAAATTTGATGCCTGAAGGACCGGCATCA
CGGATTTTCGATAAAGCACTTAGTATCACACTAATTGGCTTTTCGCTAGTCTTATCTAAAAATTGCCTTT
ATAGTCCGTCTCTCCAGTCACGGCCTGTGTAACTGATTAATCCTGCCTTTCTAATCACCATTCTACTGTT
TAATTAAGGGATTTTGTCTTCATCAACGGCTTCCGCCCAAAAAAAAGTATGACGTTTTGCCCGCAGGCGT
GAAGCTGCCCATCTTCACGGGCCTGACCTCCTCTGCCGGAACACCGGCCATCTCCAACTCATAAATTGGA
GAAATAAGAGAATTTCAGATTTTCAGAGGATGAAAAAAAAAAGGTAGAGAGCATAAAAATGGGGTTCACT
TTTTGGCAAAGTTACAGTATGCTTATTACATATAAATAGAGTGCCGATAATGGCTTTTTTTCATCTTCGA
AATACGCTTGCTACTGCTCTTCCAGCGTTTTTATTACTTCTTTCTTGTTTCTCCTTAGTATATAAAATAT
CAAGCTACAACAAGCATACAATCAACTGTCAACTGTCAATTATATTATAATACACTATGCCCGCCTCCAA
ATTGGCACAAGAGTCTACTCAAAAGCCAGAATTCAGGCCGACCGTTTATGGACTGATTTCTGAGCTTTGC
GTGTTGCTGAATAAGCTAGAGAGTGATCGTGCGGAGGTGCCCTCCCTTGCAGCGGGCGCGCATTCCAAGC
TGTGGACTGCCCAAGGCGATAGCTTAGCGGCGTCTCGCGATCGAGCTTTGGAGCTTTTGAGGAACCTATG
CCAGCTATTGCAAGGACCGCATGAATACTTTCATTCCTTGGTGTCTTCAAATTGGGATCTTGGAGCTCTC
TACACAATCATCGAGCTTGGAATATTGGAGAAAATCCCTTTGACCTCTTGCGCAAACGTGATTGATCTTT
CTGAAGAGCTTGGCTTAGATGAGCGGAAATTGCTTACACTCCTCCGACTTGTCACATGCTCAAACATTCT
TTACGAGGCCGAAGACGGGTTCTTTGGGCATACTGCCCTGTCTCAAGAGCTTTTGCAAGACGAGCAATTC
CGAGCCTTCATAGGATTCCAGCTGTTTGAGGCCAGGATCGGCAGTGTGCATTTGGCAGACTCCCTGAAGG
GGAGCAAAAACACCTTTGAGCATGGGTGTTCAGCTTTCAAACACGCAATGGGTATACCGCTATACCAGTG
GCATGGTGAGAACACGGAGAAAGGTACGAGGTTCCGTATGGCTATGCAGGGGGTCTCAAAAAGTCTAGAC
CCTGGTGACGATTTGTTCCGTCAGTGGTTTAAGCAGCATTCTGAATCTGGCACATGTCTAACCGTCGTCG
ACGTTCTTGGAGGCAACAAACCAAGCCAGCAAAAGTTCATTGGCGAGTTTCCAGAGCTCAATTTCGTTTC
CGTTCACGACATTGGCGAAATAGCCTTTGTTGACGGACCTATTCTGGCATATGTCGTCCGCAATGTGTTC
TGGAACAAGAGAGACAACGAGGTGATCTCCGTGATTCGGAGCATCCACCAAGCTATGGAGAAAAACGCAA
AAGCCACGCTGTTGATTAATGAAATGCTGTCGCCAGCTAGAGGCGAATTCCCAGGAGATCTCGAGCACGC
CTATCGTCGACGCGACGTTACAACGATGACTATGCACAACGCGAAGCAACGGACTGTCGCTGAATGGCAT
GGGCTATTTCGTGAAGTAGATCTAAAGTGGAAGATCCGACTGGTCACGGGTAATTCGTCACATAGCTACA
GAGGGCTTTGGGAGATACAAATGAATTAGGCGAATTTCTTATGATTTATGATTTTTATTATTAAATAAGT
TATAAAAAAAATAAGTGTATACAAATTTTAAAGTGACTCTTAGGTTTTAAAACGAAAATTCTTATTCTTG
AGTAACTCTTTCCTGTAGGTCAGGTTGCTTTCTCAGGTATAGCATGAGGTCGCTCTTATTGACCACACCT
CTACCGGCATGCCTCTCAAATCTTTTAGCGCCAAGGACTCCAACTAATTGTATCTTGAATTTGCCTTTAC
GATCCGTTTGTCCAGTCACGGCATGTATATCTTATTAATCCTGCCTTTCTAATCACGTATTCTAATGTTC
AATTAAGGGATTTTATCTTCATCAACGGCTCCCACGCAAAAAATGACGTTTTGCACACAGACACGAAATA
CACCTTCCACCGGAACAACGGCCATCTCCAACTTATAAGTTGGGGAAATAAGACAATTTCAGACTTCAGA
GAATGAAAAAAAAAAAAGGTACATCACAGATGGGGTTCAGGTTTGCTACAATTGCAGGGAGCCTGTCACA
TATAAATAGACCTCCAGTGATGATATCTTTCAGTCTTCAAACGTCTCTTGTCACAGTTCTGGTCGTTCTA
TATCACATCTCTCTTGGTTCTACTTATTGTCTATAATATCAAGCTACAGCAAGCATACAATCAACTATCT
ACCATACCATAATACACAATGATAATTCTGGGGCTTCCGACCGCGCTTGTGCACTTTGTCGGGAGAAAAA
AATCCGTTGTGGCCGAGAGAAACCCAAATGTGGCAATTGTAAACGTCAGAAATGGCGCTGTGACTACTCT
GCGCCAGAAAAGCGTAAGTGAAAATGTCAACTCTATCGATGCTCGATTGGGCAACATTGAGAACGAAATC
TTTCGTCTTATAAGATCCCAAAACGCGCCCAGGTCTCGACATGGCTCGGAGGGCACGCCTACATCGTATG
AGAGTCCGTTCAATCCAAGTGACACCGAAGATGAGTCGCGGGGCAGCCTGTTGACAACAGAAAGACAACT
CTTGCACTCGCCAGTCACGGATTCATACTACGGACCGGATACGTTTTATGCATGGGCCACTGCCTTCAAA
GGGCTAGTGACATCTCGGCGACAAAAAGTAGGAAAGGATGTCTCTCAACAAGGGCTGAATTTTGCGGTTG
ATGATGAGCTGGGCTCCATCGACCATGATTTATCGGAATTAGTACGATATGCCGAGAGACAGGACACGCT
GTACGACTCGAGAATCACCGAAACCTCAATCATGTTGCCACCCAAGCAGTTCCTGCCGATGTTTCATACA
AGATTCTTTCACCACAACGATTGGTCAACAGATCTATTTGTTCAAGAAAGGTTTTGGCAGAACGTTGATC
GAGTGTATGCCAATTACAACTCTACTCTAGACGAACCATGGGCAATTGTTTTCAATACAATTATACTACT
TTCTATGAGCGCAGAAAACTCTCTCCAGACTCATGCTCCCTTGGCAACTTCGCAATTTGCTGCCCCCTTC
TTTTCAGCGCTCAAAGTTGCCCTCAATAAAGTCCATTTATTAATGGCGCCGCGACTCATAAACGTACAAG
CCTTGGCCCTTCTAAGCTTAGCTGCCGAGCAATTTCATCCGTTCGGAGTTGCAGAAGCAGTGTTTGTGCA
AGCCTGTAATCTGGCAAGACGAATGGGTCTTAATCAGATTGCGATGACTGGAACATCGGATGCAATTGAA
GAGGAAGAGCGTCTCAAAGTCTCAAGGGCTTTATACATTCGTGACAAAAGCCTGGGTATTTCACGAGGCA
CCATATGCTGGCTGCCAGGGTTTGAAGTGCAAAATATGAAACTGGACGACTTTGAATCAGCCGAAGGAAG
ATACCATGCTGCACGAGTCACGATTACTGCTTTTCAGGAGCGCGTGTATCGCCTCCATTCTTCATCTGGG
GCTCAAGATGACTTTGCTAACAAAGCGGGCTTCCATCCCTCTGGTATACAACACGGTTTGGCCGATCTTC
TGGAAATTGGCACGATGTGCGGTCCCCACCTTGAACTTTGGTTAGAATTCCTCGCTACCCGTATTGTTGC
TCTACGAAGGAACACTAAAGCGCATTACGTCAAGCGCACTTTAAAAGATTGTAGAGCATGTTGCATCCTG
CTACTATTGGCATTCGGAAAGGGTGACAAAGCACTGAGGGAACGACTCGAGCACCATTGCGACCTCCATA
CAACTTCTCAACAAGGTTCCAAATCATCCTCTCTAGACTCTGAAATCAGCCTCAATGAGCACGCAATATC
GACGCCAAGAACTCTCCTCTCACTCTTCCCGGTGTCTAGCTTATTTCTGTTGGCTGCAAACGTGATCAAC
CCTGCAACTCCAGAGGAGGAAGCGAACACTGATGATGACTACGAGCTTCTCGTCAGAGTTTGCGATTGCT
ACGAGGAAGCTGATGCAAGCCTACAAGCCATCAACAGGGCCCATCAAGTTGGTAAGGCGCTCCAAAGAAT
TCTGTCCATCATTCAACACGTGCGTGGGATGAATGGCACTTCCCCTAGCAAAAGCACGAGTGGTTCGGGT
AGCAGCCGATGTCACTCCGCGTCGTTGTCATCCAGTCAGCTGGAACAAGGCGGTTCTTTTCCAGATCAGT
CGAGTTTGCAGCATCTGCCAAGTTCTGGTTTCATAAACTCGCAGCATTTCACAGATGGGGCGCCGCTATC
TTCACTCTGTGTGAACGATATTGAGACATTCGTAATGAACACGCCATCAGGACATGAGATAAGCTCGGCG
TTCTCCGTGGAAAATGATATGATGAGCTTCATGAGGCAAGATGCTATGACTTCGAATCATTTCAGATCGG
ACAATTACGGAATGGAAATTTGTTATCCAGTGGAGGGTGCGGACCCAAATGGCGGGTTGCCGGGAATATG
AACAGGCCCCTTTTCCTTTGTCGATATCATGTAATTAGTTATGTCACGCTTACATTCACGCCCTCCTCCC
ACATCCGCTCTAACCGAAAAGGAAGGAGTTAGACAACCTGAAGTCTAGGTCCCTATTTATTTTTTTTAAT
AGTTATGTTAGTATTAAGAACGTTATTTATATTTCAAATTTTTCTTTTTTTTCTGTACAAACGCGTGTAC
GCATGTAACATTATACTGAAAACCTTGCTTGAGAAGGTTTTGGGACGCTCGAAGGCTTTAATTTGCATTT
ATTGAAAAGTAAATATCTCGTAACCCGGATGCTTTGGGCGGTCGGGTTTTGCTACTCGTCATCCGATGAG
AAAAACTGTTCCCTTTTGCCCCAGGTTTCCATTCATCCGAGCGATCACTTATCTGACTTCGTCACTTTTT
CATTTCATCCGAAACAATCAAAACTGAAGCCAATCACCACAAAATTAACACTCAACGTCATCTTTCACTA
CCCTTTACAGAAGAAAATATCCATAGTCCGGACTAGCATCCCAGTATGTGACTCAATATTGGTGCAAAAG
AGAAAAGCATAAGTCAGTCCAAAGTCCGCCCTTAACCAGGCACATCGGAATTCACAAAACGTTTCTTTAT
TATATAAAGGAGCTGCTTCACTGGCAAAATTCTTATTATTTGTCTTGGCTTGCTAATTTCATCTTATCCT
TTTTTTCTTTTCACACCCAAATACCTAACAATTGAGAGAAAACTCTTAGCATAACATAACAAAAAGTCAA
CGAAAAATGGACGCTTACCATCTGGATCCTCCGAAAGTTGCATCAGCGCAAACGGCGGCATCTCCTGAAG
AGAAGGCCATACCACAGCCCAGGCCGGGACCTACTACGACTCCCCCAGTTCTTGATACGGCAACACTCAA
GTACATCAAAACACTAAGTATCAAACATTTCCGTTCTGCAGATGTCCCATGGCGCTCCATGGGTCAGTAC
AAGTACCGCATTATCGAGGATGGCACTCTTACCCAAGACCGCATATCCGTGGTAGAGTCGCTTATCCCGC
CAAAATCACACGGTCCTATTTTTCATTTCCATGAGATGCACGACGAATGCTTCTACGTCACACAAGGCAC
TGTGCGTTTTCATTCGCCAGGAAGCCCGCCAGTGGACGCTCATGTGGGGGACATGGTAACAGTGCCAACG
AGGATGCCTCATCGATTCAGCAACCCATTTGATGAGGAGGCCAAATTTGTATCAACAAACACACCGAGTC
ACTATGCACGTTACTTCTACTACCTGGAATACCTGATTGGTGAGGGAAATGAGCTGACACCAGAAGTGAA
TAAAGAAGCAATGCGTCGGTTCGCTACGGTGCCATTATCGCCCGCGGACATTGAATTGTTGGAAAGAGAA
TTGGGCGCCGGCACAGTTGGAAATGAGAACGAGTACAATTCAGACGAGTCAGTAGATACGGCGGACTTGG
TCAGTCTTGATTAGGGAGATTGATAAGACTTTTCTAGTTGCATATCTTTTATATTTAAATCTTATCTATT
AGTTAATTTTTTGTAATTTATCCTTATATATAGTCTGGTTATTCTAAAATATCATTTCAGTATCTAAAAA
TTCCCCTCTTTTTTCAGTTATATCTTAACAGGCGACAGTCCAAATGTTGATTTATCCCAGTCCGATTCAT
CAGGGTTGTGAAGCATTTTGTCAATGGTCGAAATCACATCAGTAATAGTGCCTCTTACTTGCCTCATAGA
ATTTCTTTCTCTTAACGTCACCGTTTGGTCTTTTATAGTTTCGAAATCTATGGTGATACCAAATGGTGTT
CCCAATTCATCGTTACGGGCGTATTTTTTACCAATTGAAGTATTGGAATCGTCAATTTTAAAGTATATCT
CTCTTTTACGTAAAGCCTGCGAGATCCTCTTAAGTATAGCGGGGAAGCCATCGTTATTCGATATTGTCGT
AACAAATACTTTGATCGGCGCTATGCGGCCGCCACCGCGGTGGAGCTCCAGCTTTTGTTCCCTTTAGTGA
GGGTTAATTGCGCGCTTGGCGAGACTCAAACAAGATATATTTTGCCCGCCTTACAGACGAAACTAGTTGG
AGGTTATGGAGCATACTATCACGTGGGCGGCCACTGGTGAGTTACTACACCCCAGGGGCAACGTTGATGC
TCCTAAAAAACTCTGGCTGGACGCAAGCCGTAACACCCGTGTCACTTCATAATCGTTTGCAATTCAGGGC
TTGATCTACACATTACCCTGTTATCCCTATTAATTAATACGGTTATCCACAGAATCAGGGGATAACGCAG
GAAAGAACATGTGAGCAAAAGGCCAGCAAAAGGCCAGGAACCGTAAAAAGGCCGCGTTGCTGGCGTTTTT
CCATAGGCTCCGCCCCCCTGACGAGCATCACAAAAATCGACGCTCAAGTCAGAGGTGGCGAAACCCGACA
GGACTATAAAGATACCAGGCGTTTCCCCCTGGAAGCTCCCTCGTGCGCTCTCCTGTTCCGACCCTGCCGC
TTACCGGATACCTGTCCGCCTTTCTCCCTTCGGGAAGCGTGGCGCTTTCTCATAGCTCACGCTGTAGGTA
TCTCAGTTCGGTGTAGGTCGTTCGCTCCAAGCTGGGCTGTGTGCACGAACCCCCCGTTCAGCCCGACCGC
TGCGCCTTATCCGGTAACTATCGTCTTGAGTCCAACCCGGTAAGACACGACTTATCGCCACTGGCAGCAG
CCACTGGTAACAGGATTAGCAGAGCGAGGTATGTAGGCGGTGCTACAGAGTTCTTGAAGTGGTGGCCTAA
CTACGGCTACACTAGAAGGACAGTATTTGGTATCTGCGCTCTGCTGAAGCCAGTTACCTTCGGAAAAAGA
GTTGGTAGCTCTTGATCCGGCAAACAAACCACCGCTGGTAGCGGTGGTTTTTTTGTTTGCAAGCAGCAGA
TTACGCGCAGAAAAAAAGGATCTCAAGAAGATCCTTTGATCTTTTCTACGGGGTCTGACGCTCAGTGGAA
CGAAAACTCACGTTAAGGGATTTTGGTCATGAGATTATCAAAAAGGATCTTCACCTAGATCCTTTTAAAT
TAAAAATGAAGTTTTAAATCAATCTAAAGTATATATGAGTAAACTTGGTCTGACAGTTACCAATGCTTAA
TCAGTGAGGCACCTATCTCAGCGATCTGTCTATTTCGTTCATCCATAGTTGCCTGACTCCCCGTCGTGTA
GATAACTACGATACGGGAGGGCTTACCATCTGGCCCCAGTGCTGCAATGATACCGCGAGACCCACGCTCA
CCGGCTCCAGATTTATCAGCAATAAACCAGCCAGCCGGAAGGGCCGAGCGCAGAAGTGGTCCTGCAACTT
TATCCGCCTCCATCCAGTCTATTAATTGTTGCCGGGAAGCTAGAGTAAGTAGTTCGCCAGTTAATAGTTT
GCGCAACGTTGTTGCCATTGCTACAGGCATCGTGGTGTCACGCTCGTCGTTTGGTATGGCTTCATTCAGC
TCCGGTTCCCAACGATCAAGGCGAGTTACATGATCCCCCATGTTGTGCAAAAAAGCGGTTAGCTCCTTCG
GTCCTCCGATCGTTGTCAGAAGTAAGTTGGCCGCAGTGTTATCACTCATGGTTATGGCAGCACTGCATAA
TTCTCTTACTGTCATGCCATCCGTAAGATGCTTTTCTGTGACTGGTGAGTACTCAACCAAGTCATTCTGA
GAATAGTGTATGCGGCGACCGAGTTGCTCTTGCCCGGCGTCAATACGGGATAATACCGCGCCACATAGCA
GAACTTTAAAAGTGCTCATCATTGGAAAACGTTCTTCGGGGCGAAAACTCTCAAGGATCTTACCGCTGTT
GAGATCCAGTTCGATGTAACCCACTCGTGCACCCAACTGATCTTCAGCATCTTTTACTTTCACCAGCGTT
TCTGGGTGAGCAAAAACAGGAAGGCAAAATGCCGCAAAAAAGGGAATAAGGGCGACACGGAAATGTTGAA
TACTCATACTCTTCCTTTTTCAATATTATTGAAGCATTTATCAGGGTTATTGTCTCATGAGCGGATACAT
ATTTGAATGTATTTAGAAAAATAAACAAATAGGGGTTCCGCGCACATTTCCCCGAAAAGTGCCACCTGAA
CGAAGCATCTGTGCTTCATTTTGTAGAACAAAAATGCAACGCGAGAGCGCTAATTTTTCAAACAAAGAAT
CTGAGCTGCATTTTTACAGAACAGAAATGCAACGCGAAAGCGCTATTTTACCAACGAAGAATCTGTGCTT
CATTTTTGTAAAACAAAAATGCAACGCGAGAGCGCTAATTTTTCAAACAAAGAATCTGAGCTGCATTTTT
ACAGAACAGAAATGCAACGCGAGAGCGCTATTTTACCAACAAAGAATCTATACTTCTTTTTTGTTCTACA
AAAATGCATCCCGAGAGCGCTATTTTTCTAACAAAGCATCTTAGATTACTTTTTTTCTCCTTTGTGCGCT
CTATAATGCAGTCTCTTGATAACTTTTTGCACTGTAGGTCCGTTAAGGTTAGAAGAAGGCTACTTTGGTG
TCTATTTTCTCTTCCATAAAAAAAGCCTGACTCCACTTCCCGCGTTTACTGATTACTAGCGAAGCTGCGG
GTGCATTTTTTCAAGATAAAGGCATCCCCGATTATATTCTATACCGATGTGGATTGCGCATACTTTGTGA
ACAGAAAGTGATAGCGTTGATGATTCTTCATTGGTCAGAAAATTATGAACGGTTTCTTCTATTTTGTCTC
TATATACTACGTATAGGAAATGTTTACATTTTCGTATTGTTTTCGATTCACTCTATGAATAGTTCTTACT
ACAATTTTTTTGTCTAAAGAGTAATACTAGAGATAAACATAAAAAATGTAGAGGTCGAGTTTAGATGCAA
GTTCAAGGAGCGAAAGGTGGATGGGTAGGTTATATAGGGATATAGCACAGAGATATATAGCAAAGAGATA
CTTTTGAGCAATGTTTGTGGAAGCGGTATTCGCAATATTTTAGTAGCTCGTTACAGTCCGGTGCGTTTTT
GGTTTTTTGAAAGTGCGTCTTCAGAGCGCTTTTGGTTTTCAAAAGCGCTCTGAAGTTCCTATACTTTCTA
GAGAATAGGAACTTCGGAATAGGAACTTCAAAGCGTTTCCGAAAACGAGCGCTTCCGAAAATGCAACGCG
AGCTGCGCACATACAGCTCACTGTTCACGTCGCACCTATATCTGCGTGTTGCCTGTATATATATATACAT
GAGAAGAACGGCATAGTGCGTGTTTATGCTTAAATGCGTACTTATATGCGTCTATTTATGTAGGATGAAA
GGTAGTCTAGTACCTCCTGTGATATTATCCCATTCCATGCGGGGTATCGTATGCTTCCTTCAGCACTACC
CTTTAGCTGTTCTATATGCTGCCACTCCTCAATTGGATTAGTCTCATCCTTCAATGCTATCATTTCCTTT
GATATTGGATCATACTAAGAAACCATTATTATCATGACATTAACCTATAAAAATAGGCGTATCACGAGGC
CCTTTCGTCTCGCGCGTTTCGGTGATGACGGTGAAAACCTCGGCGCGCCATTACCCTGTTATCCCTAATA
TACAACGCAAAGAAGCTGGAAAATTGGCGAGGGAATCCTGTTTCTGTCTATCCAAGAATGGGCATGAGGT
GGCAACCGTCGTGCTAGCGTACAGGGTGCACTTTGTAACCATTTGGGACACCGGACACTCGCTGTTTTCG
AAATTACCCTTTAAGCGCGGGTATTGAACCAGGCTTATGCCCAAGATCGTAGCAAGCATTTAAATGACGG
TATCGATAAGCTTGATATCGAATTCCTGCAGCCCGGGGGATCCACTAGTTCTAGAGTTAATTAA
