Features (pLannotate 1.2.2; 20 found; start..end, strand, type, name):
   1868..2167    +  terminator     ADH2 terminator: transcription terminator for the S. cerevisiae alcohol dehydrogenase 2 (ADH2) gene
   2834..4411    +  CDS            ascD (fragment): ASCD_ACREG - Experimental evidence at protein level: Swiss-Prot protein existence level 1. Flavine halogenase; part of the asc-1 gene cluster that mediates the biosynthesis of both ascochlorin and ascofuranone, a strong inhibitor of cyanide-insensitive alternative oxidases and a promising drug candidate against African trypanosomiasis (PubMed:30952781). The first step in the pathway is performed by the non-reducing polyketide synthase ascC that produces orsellinic acid by condensing acetyl-CoA with 3 malonyl-CoA units (PubMed:30952781). Orsellinic acid is then prenylated by the prenyltransfera
   4904..5119    +  promoter       URA3 promoter: S. cerevisiae URA3
   5120..5923    +  CDS            URA3: orotidine-5'-phosphate decarboxylase, required for uracil biosynthesis; S. cerevisiae URA3; yeast auxotrophic marker, counterselectable with 5-fluoroorotic acid (5-FOA)
   6002..6053    +  misc_feature   bom (fragment): basis of mobility region from pBR322
   8339..8506    +  CDS            CTR2 (fragment): CTR2_YEAST - Experimental evidence at protein level: Swiss-Prot protein existence level 1. Provides bioavailable copper via mobilization of vacuolar copper stores and export to the cytoplasm. From Saccharomyces cerevisiae (strain ATCC 204508 / S288c) (Baker's yeast).
   9032..10213   +  CDS            phnB: PHNB_PENHR - Experimental evidence at protein level: Swiss-Prot protein existence level 1. FAD-dependent monooxygenase; part of the gene cluster that mediates the biosynthesis of phenalenones such as herqueinone, compounds that have been reported to treat tumors, bacterial infections and/or mycoses, and rheumatic diseases (PubMed:26978228). The non- reducing polyketide synthase phnA synthesizes the heptaketide backbone and cyclizes it into the angular, hemiketal-containing naphtho-gamma- pyrone prephenalenone. The product template (PT) domain of phnA catalyzes only the C4-C9 aldol condensation
  10534..10716   -  CDS            MHO1 (fragment): MHO1_YEAST - Experimental evidence at protein level: Swiss-Prot protein existence level 1. Plays a role in haploid invasive growth under conditions of nutrient insufficiency, suggesting that the function of the MEMO1 family in cell motility/invasion is conserved across species. From Saccharomyces cerevisiae (strain ATCC 204508 / S288c) (Baker's yeast).
  12426..12613   +  terminator     ADH1 terminator: S. cerevisiae ADH1; transcription terminator for the S. cerevisiae alcohol dehydrogenase 1 (ADH1) gene
  15363..15612   +  terminator     CYC1 terminator: S. cerevisiae CYC1; transcription terminator for CYC1
  16967..17323   -  CDS            GRS2 (fragment): SYG2_YEAST - Experimental evidence at protein level: Swiss-Prot protein existence level 1. Catalyzes the ATP-dependent ligation of glycine to the 3'-end of its cognate tRNA, via the formation of an aminoacyl-adenylate intermediate (Gly-AMP) (PubMed:23816885). Also produces diadenosine tetraphosphate (Ap4A), a universal pleiotropic signaling molecule needed for cell regulation pathways, by direct condensation of 2 ATPs. Thereby, may play a special role in Ap4A homeostasis (By similarity). From Saccharomyces cerevisiae (strain ATCC 204508 / S288c) (Baker's yeast).
  17321..17344   -  misc_feature   MCS (fragment): pBluescript multiple cloning site
  17357..17375   -  promoter       T3 promoter: promoter for bacteriophage T3 RNA polymerase
  17714..18302   -  rep_origin     ori: high-copy-number ColE1/pMB1/pBR322/pUC origin of replication
  18473..19333   -  CDS            AmpR: β-lactamase; bla; confers resistance to ampicillin, carbenicillin, and related antibiotics
  19334..19438   -  promoter       AmpR promoter: bla
  19465..20807   -  rep_origin     2μ ori: yeast 2μ plasmid origin of replication
  20875..20900   +  CDS            rop (fragment): Rop protein, which maintains plasmids at low copy number; rop
  20901..20930   +  CDS            rop (fragment): Rop protein, which maintains plasmids at low copy number; rop
  21165..21224   -  misc_feature   MCS (fragment): pBluescript multiple cloning site
>Addgene plasmid #110670 | pCHKU38.2-2.2 | addgene full sequence | sequence record 212351 | Addgene NGS Result
TTAATTAATATCTAAAAATTGCCTTATGATCCGTCTCTCCGGTTACAGCCTGTGTAACTGATTAATCCTG
CCTTTCTAATCACCATTCTAATGTTTTAATTAAGGGATTTTGTCTTCATTAACGGCTTTCGCTCATAAAA
ATGTTATGACGTTTTGCCCGCAGGCGGGAAACCATCCACTTCACGAGACTGATCTCCTCTGCCGGAACAC
CGGGCATCTCCAACTTATAAGTTGGAGAAATAAGAGAATTTCAGATTGAGAGAATGAAAAAAAAAAAAAA
AAAAAAGGCAGAGGAGAGCATAGAAATGGGGTTCACTTTTTGGTAAAGCTATAGCATGCCTATCACATAT
AAATAGAGTGCCAGTAGCGACTTTTTTCACACTCGAAATACTCTTACTACTGCTCTCTTGTTGTTTTTAT
CACTTCTTGTTTCTTCTTGGTAAATAGAATATCAAGCTACAAAAAGCATACAATCAACTATCAACTATTA
ACTATATCGTAATACACAATGGAGGATTCCTTTATCCTGAAGAACGTTTCAATATTTACAGGTGATGACT
GGATAGATTCTGGTTGCATAGCAGTTAGGAATGGCATAATCAACTACGTGGGCCGCGGGGATCCTCCAGC
TCGAATAGTACCCGAGGGCACTGCAGTTCTCTCATTGCCGCGGAGAAGTGTGATTCCTGGTCTCATCGAT
TCACGAGTTCATTGTCAGGAAGGTAACATTGAATGTCTCGAGCAGTCGCTGAGATTCGGCGTGACGACTG
TCTGCGACATGTATGGCGACCCTCAGTATCTTAATCTTCTAACACAGCAAGCACAAGACCCTGTGAACAA
AGACAAGTATGCCGACTTTAAATGTGCAGGCATCGCAGCTAGTATCGAGAGCGAGTGGCCTGGAACGGAG
CTTCAATTATCCCCTGAGAACAAACCTGTAAGCCTAGAGTTCAGAGCAGAGAGTTTAAAAGCAGTCACTC
ACCAAGAAATGACCGCATGGCAGTCTAGTGTCCCGGAGGATATCTTGCCCAAACTGAAATCTGCTGAGGA
TGCAGAGCATTACGTCCGAGAACAAGTCGTCAAATTCAACGCATCATATATCAAAATCATGCACGGGATC
GGCGACGATGTCGACGTGGAATTTACGGAGCCAAGATGCGAAGTGCAAAACGCAGTGGTAGATGCGGCGC
ACAGGCGTGGTTTGATCGTTTTAGGACATGCGTTGAGCTATTCCGCGGCGATGGATCTGCTCTCAAACGG
TGTTGATGGGTTGACCAACATCTTCATTGATAGATCGACATCTCGCGACTGGATTGAGCTTCTAAAGCGC
AACAAGGGACACTTGTGCCCAACTTTGTCGTTTTATATCTTTCGCACTCTCCAAGGCGACGATATTGAAG
AGCTGTTCGCAAGCGATCCGTTCTCAGAGCGTTTGCTCTTCGACAAAAGTTCTCAGAGGAACGTCAGTCT
CGGTTCCAAGCCTGAAGATGCAGCTTTCGCCAACGCTGTGCGCAATGTACAAGAGGCATACAAAGCCGGG
GTGCCATTTGTCATCGGATCGGCCAGCACAGGCAGAGAGATTGGCCCGGCATATGGGTTGGGTGTCCATA
TCGAGATGTATCTGCTTTCAAAAGCAGTTGGAATGACTCCAATGGAGGTCTTGAAGAGTGCAACAAGTGA
AGTCGCGGATCGTTTTGGATTCCATGATCGTGGCCGTGTTGCAGTAGGCAAGAAGGCGGATCTGGTTCTG
GTTGAGGGTGACGTCCGAGAAGCCATTGCAGATCCAAACTGCCGGTGTCTCCCAGTCTCATGCGTGTGGA
GAGAAGGTGTTAGCTCGATAATTTACCAAAGACTGGCTGGGCCATAGGCGGATCTCTTATGTCTTTACGA
TTTATAGTTTTCATTATCAAGTATGCCTATATTAGTATATAGCATCTTTAGATGACAGTGTTCGAAGTTT
CACGAATAAAAGATAATATTCTACTTTTTGCTCCCACCGCGTTTGCTAGCACGAGTGAACACCATCCCTC
GCCTGTGAGTTGTACCCATTCCTCTAAACTGTAGACATGGTAGCTTCAGCAGTGTTCGTTATGTACGGCA
TCCTCCAACAAACAGTCGGTTATAGTTTGTCCTGCTCCTCTGAATCGTCTCCCTCGATATTTCTCATTTT
CCTTCGCATGCCAGCATTGAAATGATCGAAGTTCAATGATGAAACGGTAATTCTTCTGTCATTTACTCAT
CTCATCTCATCAAGTTATATAATTCTATACGGATGTAATTTTTCACTTTTCGTCTTGACGTCCACCCTAT
AATTTCAATTATTGAACCCTCACGATCCAGTTCTCCAGTGACACAGCCTTTATCTGGTCAAACCTTTCTT
TCTAATCACCTATGCTGATGCTTAATTAAGGGATTTTTGTCTCCATCAACGGCATGCGCCCAAAAATGAC
GTTTTTTTTAACCCATAGACACGAAACTACCCATTTTCCACCGGCCTGACCTACCACCGGAACAACGGCC
ATCTCCAACTTGCAAGTTGGGGAAATTAAGAGCATCGCAGGTTTAATGGAAGAAAAAAAAAAGGTACAGC
ACAGCGCAAATGGAGTTAGTTCCCTTATGTCACACACTCACACACAGTCGGTCAGATCAAGCATACTGGG
TGCGTATAAATAGAGTGGCCATTGCCACCCTGTTTATCTCAAAATCTGTCTTGTTAGTGGTCTTCTCCCT
TTTTCAGGTTACAATTCTCTTGTTTCTACTTAGTATATAAGTATATCAAGCTATATTAAGCATACTATCA
ACTGTCAACTCTATCCTCAAAATACAATACAAAATGACTACTATTCCAGAGAAGGCAACTGTTCTTGTGA
TTGGAGGCGGGCCGGGAGGTTCTTACGCCGCTACGGCACTTGCAAGAGAGGGCGTTGATGTGGTTTTGCT
TGAGGCAGACAAATTTCCTCGTTACCACATCGGCGAGAGCATGTTGGCGTCCATGCGCCATTTTCTTCGC
TTCATCGATCTTGACTCCACATTCGACAATCATGGTTTCATCAAAAAGCGCGGGGCAGCCTTCAAGCTGA
ATGACAAACCCGAAGGCTTTACCGATTTCATTGCTGCGGGAGGACCGGGAAACTATGCCTGGAATGTGAT
TCGCTCAGAAGCGGACTACCTAATGTTTCAGCATGCTGGAAAGAGCGGCGTAAAGACATTCGATCAAGTA
GCCGTCAGATCATTGGAATTCACTCCATGTGACCTCGAACTACCGGATCCGAAAACACCAAGCCCTGGCA
GAGCGGTCGCAGCTTGCTGGTCTAGCAAGGTTGACGGTACATCTGGCAAAATCAGTTTCGATTATTTAGT
TGATGCGAGTGGTCGTTTCGGCATAACGAGCACGAAGTATCTTAAAAACCGCAAGTTCAATCAGGGATTG
AAGAACATCGCCAACTGGTCGTATTGGAAGAACGCGGGAAGATACGCGGTTGGAACCCAGAGAGAGGGTC
AGCCCTTTTTTGAGGCCCTAAGTGATGCAAGCGGCTGGTGCTGGTTGATTCCACTCCATGATGGTACTGC
CTCTGTCGGTATTGTTCAGAATCAGGATGCGGCCGCTGCCAAGAAAAAAGCCATGGATTCGCCATCACAA
CATGACTTCTACATTGAAAGCTTAAAGCTAGCGCCGAGGATTCAGGCACTGCTTGCCCAAGGAGAGATGA
CGGCTCCTGTTAAACAAGCCTCTGACTGGTCGTATAGTGCATCATGCTACGCTTCGCCTAACGTTCGAAT
TGTTGGTGATGCTGGGTGCTTTATCGATCCCTATTTCTCCTCTGGGGTGCACCTTGCGCTTTCCGGTGCC
ATGTCGGCAGCTTGCACAATTCGTGCTGTGCAGCGTGAAGAATGCGACGAAAAAGCTGCAATGGACTGGC
ACTCGAAGAAGGTGGCCGAAGGCTATACACGCTTCCTGCTCGTCGTCCTCAGTGCCATGAGACAGATCCG
CAAGTCAGATCAACCAATCCTGAGCGACTGGGACGAGGAAGGTTTCGACCGCGCTTTTGCATTCTTCCGT
CCAATCATTCAGGGAACCGCCGACGTCAGTAACAAGCTGAGCCAAGAAGAGTTGGCCAAGACGATTGACT
TTTGTCTCAATGCTTTCCAACATCACGACGCCGATGCGAGAGACGCTATGATCAAAAAGCTGCAGGAGCA
CGAGCAGGAAGCTAGAATGCGTGGAGATGTTCAAGCCAAGGCAGATATTGATCCAGATTCACTCACTCCA
GAAGAATTGCAGGTTTTGAAGACTATTCGCGCTCGACAAATGCTGAGAACCGAAGATGTTATCAATATCG
ATTCCTTCGGAACTGACGCAATTGATGGGTTCGCTCCACGGGTGAAGCACGGAGAGCTGGGACTTATGAA
GGGTAAGAACTCCGGCCCAGCTGCTCCCAAGATGGATCTCTTTGCAAAGGCGAAAGAGGAGCCTGCAATG
CAGACGCAAGTGGGTACTGCAGTCACAGCGCATTGAACAAATCGCTCTTAAATATATACCTAAAGAACAT
TAAAGCTATATTATAAGCAAAGATACGTAAATTTTGCTTATATTATTATACACATATCATATTTCTATAT
TTTTAAGATTTGGTTATATAATGTACGTAATGCAAAGGAAATAAATTTTATACATTATTGAACAGCGTCC
AAGTAACTACATTATGTGCACTAATAGTTTAGCGTCGTGAAGACTTTATTGTGTCGCGAAAAGTAAAAAT
TTTAAAAATTAGAGCACCTTGAACTTGCGAAAAAGGTTCTCATCAACTGTTTAAAAGGAGGATATCAGGT
CCTATTTCTGACAAACAATATACAAATTTAGTTTCAAAGATGAATCAGTGCGCGAAGGACATAACTCATT
CAATTCAATTCATCATTTTTTTTTTATTCTTTTTTTTGATTTCGGTTTCCTTGAAATTTTTTTGATTCGG
TAATCTCCGAACAGAAGGAAGAACGAAGGAAGGAGCACAGACTTAGATTGGTATATATACGCATATGTAG
TGTTGAAGAAACATGAAATTGCCCAGTATTCTTAACCCAACTGCACAGAACAAAAACCTGCAGGAAACGA
AGATAAATCATGTCGAAAGCTACATATAAGGAACGTGCTGCTACTCATCCTAGTCCTGTTGCTGCCAAGC
TATTTAATATCATGCACGAAAAGCAAACAAACTTGTGTGCTTCATTGGATGTTCGTACCACCAAGGAATT
ACTGGAGTTAGTTGAAGCATTAGGTCCCAAAATTTGTTTACTAAAAACACATGTGGATATCTTGACTGAT
TTTTCCATGGAGGGCACAGTTAAGCCGCTAAAGGCATTATCCGCCAAGTACAATTTTTTACTCTTCGAAG
ACAGAAAATTTGCTGACATTGGTAATACAGTCAAATTGCAGTACTCTGCGGGTGTATACAGAATAGCAGA
ATGGGCAGACATTACGAATGCACACGGTGTGGTGGGCCCAGGTATTGTTAGCGGTTTGAAGCAGGCGGCA
GAAGAAGTAACAAAGGAACCTAGAGGCCTTTTGATGTTAGCAGAATTGTCATGCAAGGGCTCCCTATCTA
CTGGAGAATATACTAAGGGTACTGTTGACATTGCGAAGAGCGACAAAGATTTTGTTATCGGCTTTATTGC
TCAAAGAGACATGGGTGGAAGAGATGAAGGTTACGATTGGTTGATTATGACACCCGGTGTGGGTTTAGAT
GACAAGGGAGACGCATTGGGTCAACAGTATAGAACCGTGGATGATGTGGTCTCTACAGGATCTGACATTA
TTATTGTTGGAAGAGGACTATTTGCAAAGGGAAGGGATGCTAAGGTAGAGGGTGAACGTTACAGAAAAGC
AGGCTGGGAAGCATATTTGAGAAGATGCGGCCAGCAAAACTAAAAAACTGTATTATAAGTAAATGCATGT
ATACTAAACTCACAAATTAGAGCTTCAATTTAATTATATCAGTTATTACCCTATGCGGTGTGAAATACCG
CACAGATGCGTAAGGAGAAAATACCGCATCAGGATAGGAAAAAACCGAGCTTCCTTTCATCCGGCGCGGC
TGTGTTCTACATATCACTGAAGCTCCGGGTATTTTAAGTTATACAAGGGAAAGATGCCGGCTAGACTAGC
AAGTTTTAGGCTGCTTAACATTATGGATAGGCGGATAAAGGGCCCAAACAGGATTGTAAAGCTTAGACGC
TTCTGGTTGGACAATGGTACGTTTGTGTATTAAGTAAGGCTTGGCTGGGGATAGCAACATTGGGCAGAGT
ATAGAAGACCACAAAAAAAAGGTATATAAGGGCAGAGAAGTCTTTGTAATGTGTGTAACTTCTCTTCCAT
GTGTAATCAGTATTTCTACTTACTTCTTAAATATACAGAAGTAAGACAGATAACCAACAGCCTTTCCCAG
ATATACATATATATCTTTATTTCAGCTTAAACAATAATTATATTTGTTTAACTCAAAAATAAAAAAAAAA
AACCAAACTCACGCAACTAATTATTCCATAATAAAATAACAACATGGGCAATCAAATCTCAGCATTGATG
TCTGATAGCATTGTCTTCAGTCTTTTCTTGCGAATATCATATCTAGGCCTAATTCTGTCGATAATCTATG
TTTTGGCAGCTTTGACCTACAACGTTTATTTTCACCCACTCAAAAACTACCCCGGACCATTGTCGTGGGC
AGCGACGCGTATTCCCTGGTGCTGGTACCAATATCACGGTGTCAATTGGCGCAAAATTCTTGAGCTTCAC
GCAAGATATGGACATGTTGTGCGCATTGGTCCGAACGAGCTTAGTTACACCTCCTCTGAGGCTTGGAGGA
TTATCTATGGGCATCGTGTTATCGAAATGGGAAAAGATCCGGTGTTCTCGCTGCACACTCCAACTGGCGT
TCAGAACATCCTAGTAGCTGACCGTCCGACGCATACAAGACAGCGACGACTACTTGCTCATGCGTTCTCA
GAAAAGGCGTTGCGTGAGCAGGAAGAGATCCTTCAATCCTATACTGATCAATTGATCCGTGGCTTAGAAG
CCCGCCGGCAAGATGCTGTCGACATTGGTGCATGGTTCATGTTTACCACGTTCGATCTGATAGCCGATCT
GTCATTTGGCGACAATGTGGGCTGCCTCGAAAAGGGCGAGTATGATCCATACGTGGCAGCAACACCAGCA
ATTTCCAAGGAGTTGCAGTACTACCAGATGCTAAAGTACTGGGGCATCGCCTGGGCTCGAAAATGGTTTA
TGCCAACCTCTGTTGCTGGAGCCCGGATGGCCAATATGAAGCGCGCCATGAGTACGGTCAACAATCGCAT
CGAAAAAAATGGTTCAGTGGATCGAAAGGATTTTTTGCACTACATTCTTGCAGCGAATGATGAAAAGGGG
ATGTCACGACAAGAAATTGACGTTAATGCGTTCTCGATCAGCACTGCCGGTTCCGAATCAACGGCCACAG
CCCTTTCAGGTGCAATATTTTACCTCTTGCAACACCCGGCTTCTTATGCGAGCGCCACGCGTGAAGTCCG
CTCAGCGTTCCATGCACCTGAGGAGATCACCATGAGCGAAGTCAAGAAGTTGAAGTACTTGAAAGCAGTT
TTACAAGAAACTCTGCGCCTGTACCCACCCGTTGCTGTTACTTTGCCCCGTCGCGTTCCAGTTGAAGAGG
ACGGAGTATTCATTGCAGGTCATCCTGTTCCAGCCGGAACAACAGTTGGTGTCAACTATTATGCTGCATT
CCATTCACCTTACAACTTTCACCTTGCCGAGAAGTTTGCTCCTGAACGATGGCTTCCAGAGCACTCAGAT
CATGCGCCCTACGCAAATGACAATAGAGATGTAGTCCAGCCATTCAGTTACGGACCGCGCAATTGTTTAG
GGAAGAATCTCGCGTGGGCCGAGATGCAGCTAATTCTTGCAAGGGTGTTATGGCATTATGATATTACATG
GCCCAAAGACAAGCTTGGAAGGCCAGAAGTTGATGAAGGCTGGCAGTTAAACCAAAAACTGTACGGCTTC
TGGGTCAAACCACCACTAAGGGTTTGCTTGAAGCCGGCCGATGGAATCAGGAAATGAAGTGCTTTTAACT
AAGAATTATTAGTCTTTTCTGCTTATTTTTTCATCATAGTTTAGAACACTTTATATTAACGAATAGTTTA
TGAATCTATTTAGGTTTAAAAATTGATACAGTTTTATAAGTTACTTTTTCAAAGACTCGTGCTGTCTATT
GCATAATGCACTGGAAGGAGAAAAAAAAGGTGCACACGCGTGGCTTTTTCTTGAATTTGCAGTTTGAAAA
ATAACTACATGGATGATAAGAAAACATGGAGTACAGTCACTTTGAGAACCTTCAATCAGCTGGTAACGTC
TTCGTTAATTGGATACTCAAAAAAGATGGATAGCATGAATCACAAGATGGAAGGAAATGCGGGCCACGAC
CACAGTGATATGCATATGGGAGATGGAGATGATACCTCCATTGGGCCGATGAAGTTAGTCGACGGATAGA
AGCGGTTGTCCCCTTTCCCGGCGAGCCGGCAGTCGGGCCGAGGTTCGGATAAATTTTGTATTGTGTTTTG
ATTCTGTCATGAGTATTACTTATGTTCTCTTTAGGTAACCCCAGGTTAATCAATCACAGTTTCATACCGG
CTAGTATTCAAATTATGACTTTTCTTCTGCAGTGTCAGCCTTACGACGATTATCTATGAGCTTTGAATAT
AGTTTGCCGTGATTCGTATCTTTAATTGGATAATAAAATGCGAAGGATCGATGACCCTTATTATTATTTT
TCTACACTGGCTACCGATTTAACTCATCTTCTTGAAAGTATATAAGTAACAGTAAAATATACCGTACTTC
TGCTAATGTTATTTGTCCCTTATTTTTCTTTTCTTGTCTTATGCTATAGTACCTAAGAATAACGACTATT
GTTTTGAACTAAACAAAGTAGTAAAAGCACATAAAAGAATTAAGAAAATGGCACATTCTCAGGATTTTGA
AGTTCTTATCATTGGAGCCGGCATCACCGGCCTCGTGCTTGCACAAGCTCTGAAGAAGGTTGGAATAAAG
TACAAAATCTTCGAACGAGAGGTACAGATGAACTATCGGAGCAACGAGTGGACGATGGCAATCCATTGGT
CGCTTGAGCGCCTGGAAAATCTCCTTCCAAAGGAGATCTGGGAGAAACTGCCCACGATATCCTGCAATCC
AGCTATTCCTATGGATGCTGGAGGCAAGTATCCCATCATTCATGGTGAAACCGGCAAGCTCCTGGCCGGT
GTGCCATATGCCAGGGGCTTGCGTGTCCCACGCAGCAAAATGAGAGCTCTGTGTGCTGAAGGAATCGATG
TGCAGTACGGCATGAAGCTTACTGGAGTCGATTTCGATGCCTCTGGAGTTGGCGTAACGGCTACCTTTAA
TGACTATGAGAAAGTCAAAGCGTCCCTCATCATTGGCACTGACGGCCCAAGGTCTACGATGCGCATTTTT
GCCATGGGAAGCGAGGCAGAGGCGTCTACTAGCAAATTTCCAATCTTTCATACGAACATGACAGTTTGCT
ACGGCGACGCTGAAAAGGCAAAGTATTTGCGCCAGGAATTTCCCACGAGTTATCTCGCTCTCAGCGAAAA
TAGCTACCACGCTTTCCAGTCAATTTCCAGTATGCCTGATGGACCTGAGCATCCTGAAACCTGGGTGTTC
CATCTGGCCATGGCTTGGCTCGGGGACTCTGATCAGTCCATGAGCTATCCTGAAAGACTCGCTTTGATCA
AAAGCAAGGCTCAGACCCTTGGTGAGCCTGCAAGATCTGCCTTTACATGGATACCAGAGAACACGCTTGT
TCACAAGGCGGACATCAGTTACTGGATTAGCAAACCGTGGAATAATCACGACGGTAGAATGACCTTGGCT
GGCGATGCAGCCCACGCCATGCCACCTTACCGCGGGCAAGGTCTAAACCATTGCATCTGCGATGTGTCTC
ACCTTCTTGAAAAGATCCAAAGCATCTTGAATAATGAGATGGGTCAAAAGGAAGCCATCTCTGCCTATGA
TGACGAGGTCGTTAAAAGGGGTGCTGAGGAGGTAAAATGCTCGCTGGAGAATGCTCTCATGCTGCACGAC
TGGGAGAAAGTGCAGAGATCACCTGTGTTTACAACCGGCTTCAAGCCAATGACTGGGCATGACGGGGAGA
ACTCTCATCAAAGAATGCTTCCCGAAGCCTTGAAGACTCTTCAAGAAGTCAAGCAACAGATTGCTAGTCA
TTAGATTTAACTCCTTAAGTTACTTTAATGATTTAGTTTTTATTATTAATAATTCATGCTCATGACATCT
CATATACACGTTTATAAAACTTAAATAGATTGAAAATGTATTAAAGATTCCTCAGGGATTCGATTTTTTT
GGAAGTTTTTGTTTTTTTTTCCTTGAGATGCTGTAGTATTTGGGAACAATTATACAATCGAAAGATATAT
GCTTACATTCGACCGTTTTAGCCGTGATCATTATCCTATAGTAACATAACCTGAAGCATAACTGACACTA
CTATCATCAATACTTGTCACATGAGAACTCTGTGAATAATTAGGCCACTGAAATTTGATGCCTGAAGGAC
CGGCATCACGGATTTTCGATAAAGCACTTAGTATCACACTAATTGGCTTTTCGCTAGTCTTATCTAAAAA
TTGCCTTTATAGTCCGTCTCTCCAGTCACGGCCTGTGTAACTGATTAATCCTGCCTTTCTAATCACCATT
CTACTGTTTAATTAAGGGATTTTGTCTTCATCAACGGCTTCCGCCCAAAAAAAAGTATGACGTTTTGCCC
GCAGGCGTGAAGCTGCCCATCTTCACGGGCCTGACCTCCTCTGCCGGAACACCGGCCATCTCCAACTCAT
AAATTGGAGAAATAAGAGAATTTCAGATTTTCAGAGGATGAAAAAAAAAAGGTAGAGAGCATAAAAATGG
GGTTCACTTTTTGGCAAAGTTACAGTATGCTTATTACATATAAATAGAGTGCCGATAATGGCTTTTTTTC
ATCTTCGAAATACGCTTGCTACTGCTCTTCCAGCGTTTTTATTACTTCTTTCTTGTTTCTCCTTAGTATA
TAAAATATCAAGCTACAACAAGCATCAATCACTGTCAACTGTCAATTATATTATAATACACTATGCCCGC
CTCCAAATTGGCACAAGAGTCTACTCAAAAGCCAGAATTCAGGCCGACCGTTTATGGACTGATTTCTGAG
CTTTGCGTGTTGCTGAATAAGCTAGAGAGTGATCGTGCGGAGGTGCCCTCCCTTGCAGCGGGCGCGCATT
CCAAGCTGTGGACTGCCCAAGGCGATAGCTTAGCGGCGTCTCGCGATCGAGCTTTGGAGCTTTTGAGGAA
CCTATGCCAGCTATTGCAAGGACCGCATGAATACTTTCATTCCTTGGTGTCTTCAAATTGGGATCTTGGA
GCTCTCTACACAATCATCGAGCTTGGAATATTGGAGAAAATCCCTTTGACCTCTTGCGCAAACGTGATTG
ATCTTTCTGAAGAGCTTGGCTTAGATGAGCGGAAATTGCTTACACTCCTCCGACTTGTCACATGCTCAAA
CATTCTTTACGAGGCCGAAGACGGGTTCTTTGGGCATACTGCCCTGTCTCAAGAGCTTTTGCAAGACGAG
CAATTCCGAGCCTTCATAGGATTCCAGCTGTTTGAGGCCAGGATCGGCAGTGTGCATTTGGCAGACTCCC
TGAAGGGGAGCAAAAACACCTTTGAGCATGGGTGTTCAGCTTTCAAACACGCAATGGGTATACCGCTATA
CCAGTGGCATGGTGAGAACACGGAGAAAGGTACGAGGTTCCGTATGGCTATGCAGGGGGTCTCAAAAAGT
CTAGACCCTGGTGACGATTTGTTCCGTCAGTGGTTTAAGCAGCATTCTGAATCTGGCACATGTCTAACCG
TCGTCGACGTTCTTGGAGGCAACAAACCAAGCCAGCAAAAGTTCATTGGCGAGTTTCCAGAGCTCAATTT
CGTTTCCGTTCACGACATTGGCGAAATAGCCTTTGTTGACGGACCTATTCTGGCATATGTCGTCCGCAAT
GTGTTCTGGAACAAGAGAGACAACGAGGTGATCTCCGTGATTCGGAGCATCCACCAAGCTATGGAGAAAA
ACGCAAAAGCCACGCTGTTGATTAATGAAATGCTGTCGCCAGCTAGAGGCGAATTCCCAGGAGATCTCGA
GCACGCCTATCGTCGACGCGACGTTACAACGATGACTATGCACAACGCGAAGCAACGGACTGTCGCTGAA
TGGCATGGGCTATTTCGTGAAGTAGATCTAAAGTGGAAGATCCGACTGGTCACGGGTAATTCGTCACATA
GCTACAGAGGGCTTTGGGAGATACAAATGAATTAGGCGAATTTCTTATGATTTATGATTTTTATTATTAA
ATAAGTTATAAAAAAAATAAGTGTATACAAATTTTAAAGTGACTCTTAGGTTTTAAAACGAAAATTCTTA
TTCTTGAGTAACTCTTTCCTGTAGGTCAGGTTGCTTTCTCAGGTATAGCATGAGGTCGCTCTTATTGACC
ACACCTCTACCGGCATGCCTCTCAAATCTTTTAGCGCCAAGGACTCCAACTAATTGTATCTTGAATTTGC
CTTTACGATCCGTTTGTCCAGTCACGGCATGTATATCTTATTAATCCTGCCTTTCTAATCACGTATTCTA
ATGTTCAATTAAGGGATTTTATCTTCATCAACGGCTCCCACGCAAAAAATGACGTTTTGCACACAGACAC
GAAATACACCTTCCACCGGAACAACGGCCATCTCCAACTTATAAGTTGGGGAAATAAGACAATTTCAGAC
TTCAGAGAATGAAAAAAAAAAAAGGTACATCACAGATGGGGTTCAGGTTTGCTACAATTGCAGGGAGCCT
GTCACATATAAATAGACCTCCAGTGATGATATCTTTCAGTCTTCAAACGTCTCTTGTCACAGTTCTGGTC
GTTCTATATCACATCTCTCTTGGTTCTACTTATTGTCTATAATATCAAGCTACAGCAAGCATACAATCAA
CTATCTACCATACCATAATACACAATGATAATTCTGGGGCTTCCGACCGCGCTTGTGCACTTTGTCGGGA
GAAAAAAATCCGTTGTGGCCGAGAGAAACCCAAATGTGGCAATTGTAAACGTCAGAAATGGCGCTGTGAC
TACTCTGCGCCAGAAAAGCGTAAGTGAAAATGTCAACTCTATCGATGCTCGATTGGGCAACATTGAGAAC
GAAATCTTTCGTCTTATAAGATCCCAAAACGCGCCCAGGTCTCGACATGGCTCGGAGGGCACGCCTACAT
CGTATGAGAGTCCGTTCAATCCAAGTGACACCGAAGATGAGTCGCGGGGCAGCCTGTTGACAACAGAAAG
ACAACTCTTGCACTCGCCAGTCACGGATTCATACTACGGACCGGATACGTTTTATGCATGGGCCACTGCC
TTCAAAGGGCTAGTGACATCTCGGCGACAAAAAGTAGGAAAGGATGTCTCTCAACAAGGGCTGAATTTTG
CGGTTGATGATGAGCTGGGCTCCATCGACCATGATTTATCGGAATTAGTACGATATGCCGAGAGACAGGA
CACGCTGTACGACTCGAGAATCACCGAAACCTCAATCATGTTGCCACCCAAGCAGTTCCTGCCGATGTTT
CATACAAGATTCTTTCACCACAACGATTGGTCAACAGATCTATTTGTTCAAGAAAGGTTTTGGCAGAACG
TTGATCGAGTGTATGCCAATTACAACTCTACTCTAGACGAACCATGGGCAATTGTTTTCAATACAATTAT
ACTACTTTCTATGAGCGCAGAAAACTCTCTCCAGACTCATGCTCCCTTGGCAACTTCGCAATTTGCTGCC
CCCTTCTTTTCAGCGCTCAAAGTTGCCCTCAATAAAGTCCATTTATTAATGGCGCCGCGACTCATAAACG
TACAAGCCTTGGCCCTTCTAAGCTTAGCTGCCGAGCAATTTCATCCGTTCGGAGTTGCAGAAGCAGTGTT
TGTGCAAGCCTGTAATCTGGCAAGACGAATGGGTCTTAATCAGATTGCGATGACTGGAACATCGGATGCA
ATTGAAGAGGAAGAGCGTCTCAAAGTCTCAAGGGCTTTATACATTCGTGACAAAAGCCTGGGTATTTCAC
GAGGCACCATATGCTGGCTGCCAGGGTTTGAAGTGCAAAATATGAAACTGGACGACTTTGAATCAGCCGA
AGGAAGATACCATGCTGCACGAGTCACGATTACTGCTTTTCAGGAGCGCGTGTATCGCCTCCATTCTTCA
TCTGGGGCTCAAGATGACTTTGCTAACAAAGCGGGCTTCCATCCCTCTGGTATACAACACGGTTTGGCCG
ATCTTCTGGAAATTGGCACGATGTGCGGTCCCCACCTTGAACTTTGGTTAGAATTCCTCGCTACCCGTAT
TGTTGCTCTACGAAGGAACACTAAAGCGCATTACGTCAAGCGCACTTTAAAAGATTGTAGAGCATGTTGC
ATCCTGCTACTATTGGCATTCGGAAAGGGTGACAAAGCACTGAGGGAACGACTCGAGCACCATTGCGACC
TCCATACAACTTCTCAACAAGGTTCCAAATCATCCTCTCTAGACTCTGAAATCAGCCTCAATGAGCACGC
AATATCGACGCCAAGAACTCTCCTCTCACTCTTCCCGGTGTCTAGCTTATTTCTGTTGGCTGCAAACGTG
ATCAACCCTGCAACTCCAGAGGAGGAAGCGAACACTGATGATGACTACGAGCTTCTCGTCAGAGTTTGCG
ATTGCTACGAGGAAGCTGATGCAAGCCTACAAGCCATCAACAGGGCCCATCAAGTTGGTAAGGCGCTCCA
AAGAATTCTGTCCATCATTCAACACGTGCGTGGGATGAATGGCACTTCCCCTAGCAAAAGCACGAGTGGT
TCGGGTAGCAGCCGATGTCACTCCGCGTCGTTGTCATCCAGTCAGCTGGAACAAGGCGGTTCTTTTCCAG
ATCAGTCGAGTTTGCAGCATCTGCCAAGTTCTGGTTTCATAAACTCGCAGCATTTCACAGATGGGGCGCC
GCTATCTTCACTCTGTGTGAACGATATTGAGACATTCGTAATGAACACGCCATCAGGACATGAGATAAGC
TCGGCGTTCTCCGTGGAAAATGATATGATGAGCTTCATGAGGCAAGATGCTATGACTTCGAATCATTTCA
GATCGGACAATTACGGAATGGAAATTTGTTATCCAGTGGAGGGTGCGGACCCAAATGGCGGGTTGCCGGG
AATATGAACAGGCCCCTTTTCCTTTGTCGATATCATGTAATTAGTTATGTCACGCTTACATTCACGCCCT
CCTCCCACATCCGCTCTAACCGAAAAGGAAGGAGTTAGACAACCTGAAGTCTAGGTCCCTATTTATTTTT
TTTAATAGTTATGTTAGTATTAAGAACGTTATTTATATTTCAAATTTTTCTTTTTTTTCTGTACAAACGC
GTGTACGCATGTAACATTATACTGAAAACCTTGCTTGAGAAGGTTTTGGGACGCTCGAAGGCTTTAATTT
GCATTTATTGAAAAGTAAATATCTCGTAACCCGGATGCTTTGGGCGGTCGGGTTTTGCTACTCGTCATCC
GATGAGAAAAACTGTTCCCTTTTGCCCCAGGTTTCCATTCATCCGAGCGATCACTTATCTGACTTCGTCA
CTTTTTCATTTCATCCGAAACAATCAAAACTGAAGCCAATCACCACAAAATTAACACTCAACGTCATCTT
TCACTACCCTTTACAGAAGAAAATATCCATAGTCCGGACTAGCATCCCAGTATGTGACTCAATATTGGTG
CAAAAGAGAAAAGCATAAGTCAGTCCAAAGTCCGCCCTTAACCAGGCACATCGGAATTCACAAAACGTTT
CTTTATTATATAAAGGAGCTGCTTCACTGGCAAAATTCTTATTATTTGTCTTGGCTTGCTAATTTCATCT
TATCCTTTTTTTCTTTTCACACCCAAATACCTAACAATTGAGAGAAAACTCTTAGCATAACATAACAAAA
AGTCAACGAAAAATGGACGCTTACCATCTGGATCCTCCGAAAGTTGCATCAGCGCAAACGGCGGCATCTC
CTGAAGAGAAGGCCATACCACAGCCCAGGCCGGGACCTACTACGACTCCCCCAGTTCTTGATACGGCAAC
ACTCAAGTACATCAAAACACTAAGTATCAAACATTTCCGTTCTGCAGATGTCCCATGGCGCTCCATGGGT
CAGTACAAGTACCGCATTATCGAGGATGGCACTCTTACCCAAGACCGCATATCCGTGGTAGAGTCGCTTA
TCCCGCCAAAATCACACGGTCCTATTTTTCATTTCCATGAGATGCACGACGAATGCTTCTACGTCACACA
AGGCACTGTGCGTTTTCATTCGCCAGGAAGCCCGCCAGTGGACGCTCATGTGGGGGACATGGTAACAGTG
CCAACGAGGATGCCTCATCGATTCAGCAACCCATTTGATGAGGAGGCCAAATTTGTATCAACAAACACAC
CGAGTCACTATGCACGTTACTTCTACTACCTGGAATACCTGATTGGTGAGGGAAATGAGCTGACACCAGA
AGTGAATAAAGAAGCAATGCGTCGGTTCGCTACGGTGCCATTATCGCCCGCGGACATTGAATTGTTGGAA
AGAGAATTGGGCGCCGGCACAGTTGGAAATGAGAACGAGTACAATTCAGACGAGTCAGTAGATACGGCGG
ACTTGGTCAGTCTTGATTAGGGAGATTGATAAGACTTTTCTAGTTGCATATCTTTTATATTTAAATCTTA
TCTATTAGTTAATTTTTTGTAATTTATCCTTATATATAGTCTGGTTATTCTAAAATATCATTTCAGTATC
TAAAAATTCCCCTCTTTTTTCAGTTATATCTTAACAGGCGACAGTCCAAATGTTGATTTATCCCAGTCCG
ATTCATCAGGGTTGTGAAGCATTTTGTCAATGGTCGAAATCACATCAGTAATAGTGCCTCTTACTTGCCT
CATAGAATTTCTTTCTCTTAACGTCACCGTTTGGTCTTTTATAGTTTCGAAATCTATGGTGATACCAAAT
GGTGTTCCCAATTCATCGTTACGGGCGTATTTTTTACCAATTGAAGTATTGGAATCGTCAATTTTAAAGT
ATATCTCTCTTTTACGTAAAGCCTGCGAGATCCTCTTAAGTATAGCGGGGAAGCCATCGTTATTCGATAT
TGTCGTAACAAATACTTTGATCGGCGCTATGCGGCCGCCACCGCGGTGGAGCTCCAGCTTTTGTTCCCTT
TAGTGAGGGTTAATTGCGCGCTTGGCGAGACTCAAACAAGATATATTTTGCCCGCCTTACAGACGAAACT
AGTTGGAGGTTATGGAGCATACTATCACGTGGGCGGCCACTGGTGAGTTACTACACCCCAGGGGCAACGT
TGATGCTCCTAAAAAACTCTGGCTGGACGCAAGCCGTAACACCCGTGTCACTTCATAATCGTTTGCAATT
CAGGGCTTGATCTACACATTACCCTGTTATCCCTATTAATTAATACGGTTATCCACAGAATCAGGGGATA
ACGCAGGAAAGAACATGTGAGCAAAAGGCCAGCAAAAGGCCAGGAACCGTAAAAAGGCCGCGTTGCTGGC
GTTTTTCCATAGGCTCCGCCCCCCTGACGAGCATCACAAAAATCGACGCTCAAGTCAGAGGTGGCGAAAC
CCGACAGGACTATAAAGATACCAGGCGTTTCCCCCTGGAAGCTCCCTCGTGCGCTCTCCTGTTCCGACCC
TGCCGCTTACCGGATACCTGTCCGCCTTTCTCCCTTCGGGAAGCGTGGCGCTTTCTCATAGCTCACGCTG
TAGGTATCTCAGTTCGGTGTAGGTCGTTCGCTCCAAGCTGGGCTGTGTGCACGAACCCCCCGTTCAGCCC
GACCGCTGCGCCTTATCCGGTAACTATCGTCTTGAGTCCAACCCGGTAAGACACGACTTATCGCCACTGG
CAGCAGCCACTGGTAACAGGATTAGCAGAGCGAGGTATGTAGGCGGTGCTACAGAGTTCTTGAAGTGGTG
GCCTAACTACGGCTACACTAGAAGAACAGTATTTGGTATCTGCGCTCTGCTGAAGCCAGTTACCTTCGGA
AAAAGAGTTGGTAGCTCTTGATCCGGCAAACAAACCACCGCTGGTAGCGGTGGTTTTTTTGTTTGCAAGC
AGCAGATTACGCGCAGAAAAAAAGGATCTCAAGAAGATCCTTTGATCTTTTCTACGGGGTCTGACGCTCA
GTGGAACGAAAACTCACGTTAAGGGATTTTGGTCATGAGATTATCAAAAAGGATCTTCACCTAGATCCTT
TTAAATTAAAAATGAAGTTTTAAATCAATCTAAAGTATATATGAGTAAACTTGGTCTGACAGTTACCAAT
GCTTAATCAGTGAGGCACCTATCTCAGCGATCTGTCTATTTCGTTCATCCATAGTTGCCTGACTCCCCGT
CGTGTAGATAACTACGATACGGGAGGGCTTACCATCTGGCCCCAGTGCTGCAATGATACCGCGAGACCCA
CGCTCACCGGCTCCAGATTTATCAGCAATAAACCAGCCAGCCGGAAGGGCCGAGCGCAGAAGTGGTCCTG
CAACTTTATCCGCCTCCATCCAGTCTATTAATTGTTGCCGGGAAGCTAGAGTAAGTAGTTCGCCAGTTAA
TAGTTTGCGCAACGTTGTTGCCATTGCTACAGGCATCGTGGTGTCACGCTCGTCGTTTGGTATGGCTTCA
TTCAGCTCCGGTTCCCAACGATCAAGGCGAGTTACATGATCCCCCATGTTGTGCAAAAAAGCGGTTAGCT
CCTTCGGTCCTCCGATCGTTGTCAGAAGTAAGTTGGCCGCAGTGTTATCACTCATGGTTATGGCAGCACT
GCATAATTCTCTTACTGTCATGCCATCCGTAAGATGCTTTTCTGTGACTGGTGAGTACTCAACCAAGTCA
TTCTGAGAATAGTGTATGCGGCGACCGAGTTGCTCTTGCCCGGCGTCAATACGGGATAATACCGCGCCAC
ATAGCAGAACTTTAAAAGTGCTCATCATTGGAAAACGTTCTTCGGGGCGAAAACTCTCAAGGATCTTACC
GCTGTTGAGATCCAGTTCGATGTAACCCACTCGTGCACCCAACTGATCTTCAGCATCTTTTACTTTCACC
AGCGTTTCTGGGTGAGCAAAAACAGGAAGGCAAAATGCCGCAAAAAAGGGAATAAGGGCGACACGGAAAT
GTTGAATACTCATACTCTTCCTTTTTCAATATTATTGAAGCATTTATCAGGGTTATTGTCTCATGAGCGG
ATACATATTTGAATGTATTTAGAAAAATAAACAAATAGGGGTTCCGCGCACATTTCCCCGAAAAGTGCCA
CCTGAACGAAGCATCTGTGCTTCATTTTGTAGAACAAAAATGCAACGCGAGAGCGCTAATTTTTCAAACA
AAGAATCTGAGCTGCATTTTTACAGAACAGAAATGCAACGCGAAAGCGCTATTTTACCAACGAAGAATCT
GTGCTTCATTTTTGTAAAACAAAAATGCAACGCGAGAGCGCTAATTTTTCAAACAAAGAATCTGAGCTGC
ATTTTTACAGAACAGAAATGCAACGCGAGAGCGCTATTTTACCAACAAAGAATCTATACTTCTTTTTTGT
TCTACAAAAATGCATCCCGAGAGCGCTATTTTTCTAACAAAGCATCTTAGATTACTTTTTTTCTCCTTTG
TGCGCTCTATAATGCAGTCTCTTGATAACTTTTTGCACTGTAGGTCCGTTAAGGTTAGAAGAAGGCTACT
TTGGTGTCTATTTTCTCTTCCATAAAAAAAGCCTGACTCCACTTCCCGCGTTTACTGATTACTAGCGAAG
CTGCGGGTGCATTTTTTCAAGATAAAGGCATCCCCGATTATATTCTATACCGATGTGGATTGCGCATACT
TTGTGAACAGAAAGTGATAGCGTTGATGATTCTTCATTGGTCAGAAAATTATGAACGGTTTCTTCTATTT
TGTCTCTATATACTACGTATAGGAAATGTTTACATTTTCGTATTGTTTTCGATTCACTCTATGAATAGTT
CTTACTACAATTTTTTTGTCTAAAGAGTAATACTAGAGATAAACATAAAAAATGTAGAGGTCGAGTTTAG
ATGCAAGTTCAAGGAGCGAAAGGTGGATGGGTAGGTTATATAGGGATATAGCACAGAGATATATAGCAAA
GAGATACTTTTGAGCAATGTTTGTGGAAGCGGTATTCGCAATATTTTAGTAGCTCGTTACAGTCCGGTGC
GTTTTTGGTTTTTTGAAAGTGCGTCTTCAGAGCGCTTTTGGTTTTCAAAAGCGCTCTGAAGTTCCTATAC
TTTCTAGAGAATAGGAACTTCGGAATAGGAACTTCAAAGCGTTTCCGAAAACGAGCGCTTCCGAAAATGC
AACGCGAGCTGCGCACATACAGCTCACTGTTCACGTCGCACCTATATCTGCGTGTTGCCTGTATATATAT
ATACATGAGAAGAACGGCATAGTGCGTGTTTATGCTTAAATGCGTACTTATATGCGTCTATTTATGTAGG
ATGAAAGGTAGTCTAGTACCTCCTGTGATATTATCCCATTCCATGCGGGGTATCGTATGCTTCCTTCAGC
ACTACCCTTTAGCTGTTCTATATGCTGCCACTCCTCAATTGGATTAGTCTCATCCTTCAATGCTATCATT
TCCTTTGATATTGGATCATACTAAGAAACCATTATTATCATGACATTAACCTATAAAAATAGGCGTATCA
CGAGGCCCTTTCGTCTCGCGCGTTTCGGTGATGACGGTGAGCGCGTTTCGGTGATGACGGTGAAAACCTC
GGCGCGCCATTACCCTGTTATCCCTAATATACAACGCAAAGAAGCTGGAAAATTGGCGAGGGAATCCTGT
TTCTGTCTATCCAAGAATGGGCATGAGGTGGCAACCGTCGTGCTAGCGTACAGGGTGCACTTTGTAACCA
TTTGGGACACCGGACACTCGCTGTTTTCGAAATTACCCTTTAAGCGCGGGTATTGAACCAGGCTTATGCC
CAAGATCGTAGCAAGCATTTAAATGACGGTATCGATAAGCTTGATATCGAATTCCTGCAGCCCGGGGGAT
CCACTAGTTCTAGA
